Addgene plasmid #165081: pMasterK
Purpose: Episomal expression of reprogramming factors.
Depositing lab: Hideyuki Okano. Depositing organization: Keio University. Publication: Establishing an induced pluripotent stem cell line from neonatal common marmoset fibroblasts by an all-in-one episomal vector approach. Yoshimatsu S, Qian E, Sato T, Yamamoto M, Ishikawa M, Okano H. Stem Cell Res. 2021 May;53:102380. doi: 10.1016/j.scr.2021.102380. Epub 2021 Apr 30. PubMed 34088009.
Backbone
  Vector backbone: pMaster
  Vector type: Mammalian Expression ; Episomal
  Selectable markers: Neomycin (select with G418), Puromycin
Growth in bacteria
  Bacterial resistance: Ampicillin, 100 μg/mL
  Growth temperature: 37°C
  Growth strain: NEB Stable
  Growth instructions: Plasmid is unstable and prone to recombination. Test 3-5 small colonies to ensure the full plasmid is intact.
  Copy number: High Copy
Gene/Insert 1
  Gene/Insert name: OCT4 (alt name: POU5F1)
  Species: H. sapiens (human)
  Insert size (bp): 1080
  Entrez Gene: POU5F1 (a.k.a. OCT3, OCT4, OCT4Borf1, OTF-3, OTF3, OTF4, Oct-3, Oct-4, Oct3/4)
Gene/Insert 2
  Gene/Insert name: SOX2
  Species: H. sapiens (human)
  Insert size (bp): 951
  Entrez Gene: SOX2 (a.k.a. ANOP3, MCOPS3)
Gene/Insert 3
  Gene/Insert name: KLF4
  Species: H. sapiens (human)
  Insert size (bp): 1410
  Entrez Gene: KLF4 (a.k.a. EZF, GKLF)
Gene/Insert 4
  Gene/Insert name: MYC (alt name: C-MYC)
  Species: H. sapiens (human)
  Insert size (bp): 1320
  Entrez Gene: MYC (a.k.a. MRTL, MYCC, bHLHe39, c-Myc)
Gene/Insert 5
  Gene/Insert name: LRH1
  Species: H. sapiens (human)
  Insert size (bp): 1488
  Entrez Gene: NR5A2 (a.k.a. B1F, B1F2, CPF, FTF, FTZ-F1, FTZ-F1beta, LRH-1, LRH1, hB1F-2)
Gene/Insert 6
  Gene/Insert name: NANOG
  Species: H. sapiens (human)
  Insert size (bp): 915
  Entrez Gene: NANOG
Gene/Insert 7
  Gene/Insert name: lin28
  Species: H. sapiens (human)
  Insert size (bp): 627
  Entrez Gene: LIN28A (a.k.a. CSDD1, LIN-28, LIN28, ZCCHC1, lin-28A)
Gene/Insert 8
  Gene/Insert name: EGFP
  Species: Aequorea victoria
  Insert size (bp): 710
Gene/Insert 9
  Gene/Insert name: HSV TK
  Species: Herpes Simplex Virus
  Insert size (bp): 1131
Gene/Insert 10
  Gene/Insert name: KDM4D
  Species: Callithrix jacchus
  Insert size (bp): 1569
  Entrez Gene: KDM4D (a.k.a. JMJD2D)
Gene/Insert 11
  Gene/Insert name: GLIS1
  Species: H. sapiens (human)
  Insert size (bp): 1860
  Entrez Gene: GLIS1
Terms and licenses: Academic/Nonprofit Terms; Industry Terms: Not Available to Industry
Depositor comments: Please note that Addgene's NGS found that the bGH poly(A) signal between one of the oris and Lin28 is absent as compared to the annotated sequence provided by the depositor. Please note that this plasmid contains repetitive elements which are prone to recombination. Screen 3-5 small colonies to ensure the full plasmid is selected. For example, the restriction enzyme NheI can be used to check the plasmid size as shown in Addgene's Diagnostic Digest.
How to cite: pMasterK was a gift from Hideyuki Okano (Addgene plasmid # 165081 ; http://n2t.net/addgene:165081 ; RRID:Addgene_165081)
