[The description below was written by a language model from this plasmid's Addgene catalogue record and pLannotate feature annotations shown in this document.]
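Description:
pMasterK is a very large (about 33 kb) all-in-one episomal mammalian expression plasmid built on the pMaster backbone to deliver a full set of reprogramming factors from a single non-integrating vector; the associated work used this approach to derive induced pluripotent stem cells from neonatal common marmoset fibroblasts. Maintenance in mammalian cells relies on the Epstein-Barr virus oriP origin together with an EBNA1 coding sequence. In bacteria it carries a high-copy ColE1/pUC origin, ampicillin resistance and an f1 ori. The many repeated promoters, introns and poly(A) elements make it prone to recombination, so plasmid integrity needs to be verified after propagation.

The payload is organised as several independent cassettes. One EF-1α promoter drives OCT4 joined by F2A to KLF4, followed by SOX2 and c-MYC, ending in an SV40 poly(A); linkers between the latter genes are not annotated. A second EF-1α promoter drives marmoset KDM4D, GLIS1, EGFP, puromycin resistance and LRH1 (NR5A2) as one polyprotein separated by T2A and P2A peptides, coupling factor expression to fluorescence and drug selection. A CAG promoter (CMV enhancer, chicken β-actin promoter, chimeric intron) expresses NANOG-F2A-LIN28A. Repository sequencing found that the bGH poly(A) signal expected between LIN28 and the adjacent origin is absent relative to the depositor's map. Another CAG unit drives HSV thymidine kinase followed by an EMCV IRES and NeoR, giving G418 selection plus ganciclovir-type negative selection, which could serve to eliminate cells retaining the episome. A further CAG promoter drives the miR-302/367 cluster, which the catalogue inserts do not list. A mouse U6 promoter is also annotated, but its transcript is not stated.
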