Features (pLannotate 1.2.2; 59 found; start..end, strand, type, name):
    107..420     +  promoter       U6 promoter: RNA polymerase III promoter for mouse U6 snRNA (Das et al., 1988)
    496..543     -  polyA_signal   HSV TK poly(A) signal: herpes simplex virus thymidine kinase polyadenylation signal (Cole and Stacy, 1985)
    602..754     -  CDS            ble (fragment): BLE_KLEPN - Experimental evidence at protein level: Swiss-Prot protein existence level 1. Binding protein with a strong affinity to the bleomycin family of antibiotics. Binds to CL990; an antimitotic-antibiotic compound. From Klebsiella pneumoniae.
    798..2282    -  CDS            NR5A2 (fragment): NR5A2_HUMAN - Also known as B1F, CPF, FTF. Experimental evidence at protein level: Swiss-Prot protein existence level 1. Nuclear receptor that acts as a key metabolic sensor by regulating the expression of genes involved in bile acid synthesis, cholesterol homeostasis and triglyceride synthesis. Together with the oxysterol receptors NR1H3/LXR-alpha and NR1H2/LXR-beta, acts as an essential transcriptional regulator of lipid metabolism. Plays an anti- inflammatory role during the hepatic acute phase response by acting as a corepressor: inhibits the hepatic acute phase response by preventing diss
   2292..2348    -  CDS            P2A: 2A peptide from porcine teschovirus-1 polyprotein Eukaryotic ribosomes fail to insert a peptide bond between the Gly and Pro residues, yielding separate polypeptides.
   2349..2945    -  CDS            PuroR (fragment): puromycin N-acetyltransferase; pac from Streptomyces; confers resistance to puromycin
   2946..2999    -  CDS            T2A: 2A peptide from Thosea asigna virus capsid protein Eukaryotic ribosomes fail to insert a peptide bond between the Gly and Pro residues, yielding separate polypeptides.
   3000..3716    -  CDS            EGFP: EGFP is a basic (constitutively fluorescent) green fluorescent protein published in 1996, derived from Aequorea victoria. It is reported to be a rapidly-maturing weak dimer with moderate acid sensitivity.
   3726..3782    -  CDS            P2A: 2A peptide from porcine teschovirus-1 polyprotein Eukaryotic ribosomes fail to insert a peptide bond between the Gly and Pro residues, yielding separate polypeptides.
   3786..5645    -  CDS            GLIS1: GLIS1_HUMAN - Experimental evidence at protein level: Swiss-Prot protein existence level 1. Acts as both a repressor and activator of transcription (PubMed:21654807). Binds to the consensus sequence 5'-GACCACCCAC-3' (By similarity). By controlling the expression of genes involved in cell differentiation inhibits the lineage commitment of multipotent cells (PubMed:21654807). Prevents, for instance, the differentiation of multipotent mesenchymal cells into adipocyte and osteoblast (By similarity). From Homo sapiens (Human).
   5646..5699    -  CDS            T2A: 2A peptide from Thosea asigna virus capsid protein Eukaryotic ribosomes fail to insert a peptide bond between the Gly and Pro residues, yielding separate polypeptides.
   5700..7268    -  CDS            KDM4D: KDM4D_HUMAN - Also known as JHDM3D, JMJD2D. Experimental evidence at protein level: Swiss-Prot protein existence level 1. Histone demethylase that specifically demethylates 'Lys-9' of histone H3, thereby playing a central role in histone code. Does not demethylate histone H3 'Lys-4', H3 'Lys-27', H3 'Lys-36' nor H4 'Lys- 20'. Demethylates both di- and trimethylated H3 'Lys-9' residue, while it has no activity on monomethylated residues. Demethylation of Lys residue generates formaldehyde and succinate. From Homo sapiens (Human).
   7286..8464    -  promoter       EF-1α promoter: strong constitutive promoter for human elongation factor EF-1α
   8485..8532    -  polyA_signal   HSV TK poly(A) signal: herpes simplex virus thymidine kinase polyadenylation signal (Cole and Stacy, 1985)
   8591..8743    -  CDS            ble (fragment): BLE_KLEPN - Experimental evidence at protein level: Swiss-Prot protein existence level 1. Binding protein with a strong affinity to the bleomycin family of antibiotics. Binds to CL990; an antimitotic-antibiotic compound. From Klebsiella pneumoniae.
   8764..9567    -  CDS            NeoR/KanR: aminoglycoside phosphotransferase from Tn5; aph(3')-II (or nptII); confers resistance to neomycin, kanamycin, and G418 (Geneticin®)
   9581..10043   -  misc_feature   IRES: internal ribosome entry site (IRES) of the encephalomyocarditis virus (EMCV)
  10170..11300   -  CDS            HSV TK: herpes simplex virus thymidine kinase confers sensitivity to nucleoside analogs such as acyclovir or ganciclovir
  11373..12381   -  intron         chimeric intron: chimera between introns from chicken β-actin and rabbit β-globin
  12382..12657   -  promoter       chicken β-actin promoter: No description available
  12660..13024   -  enhancer       CMV enhancer: human cytomegalovirus immediate early enhancer
  13028..13062   -  promoter       AmpR promoter (fragment): bla
  13089..13517   +  rep_origin     f1 ori (sequence partly withheld): f1 bacteriophage origin of replication; arrow indicates direction of (+) strand synthesis
  13551..13672   -  polyA_signal   SV40 poly(A) signal: SV40 polyadenylation signal
  13695..13778   -  CDS            large T antigen (fragment): large T antigen from SV40 (simian virus 40)
  13796..15115   -  CDS            c-Myc: human c-Myc proto-oncogene
  15185..16135   -  CDS            SOX2: SOX2_HUMAN - Experimental evidence at protein level: Swiss-Prot protein existence level 1. Transcription factor that forms a trimeric complex with OCT4 on DNA and controls the expression of a number of genes involved in embryonic development such as YES1, FGF4, UTF1 and ZFP206 (By similarity). Binds to the proximal enhancer region of NANOG (By similarity). Critical for early embryogenesis and for embryonic stem cell pluripotency (PubMed:18035408). Downstream SRRT target that mediates the promotion of neural stem cell self-renewal (By similarity). Keeps neural cells undifferentiated by countera
  16244..17608   -  CDS            KLF4 (fragment): KLF4_HUMAN - Also known as EZF, GKLF. Experimental evidence at protein level: Swiss-Prot protein existence level 1. Transcription factor; can act both as activator and as repressor. Binds the 5'-CACCC-3' core sequence. Binds to the promoter region of its own gene and can activate its own transcription. Regulates the expression of key transcription factors during embryonic development. Plays an important role in maintaining embryonic stem cells, and in preventing their differentiation. Required for establishing the barrier function of the skin and for postnatal maturation and maintenance of the
  17609..17674   -  CDS            F2A: 2A peptide from foot-and-mouth disease virus polyprotein Eukaryotic ribosomes fail to insert a peptide bond between the Gly and Pro residues, yielding separate polypeptides.
  17684..18763   -  CDS            POU5F1: PO5F1_HUMAN - Also known as OCT3, OCT4, OTF3. Experimental evidence at protein level: Swiss-Prot protein existence level 1. Transcription factor that binds to the octamer motif (5'- ATTTGCAT-3'). Forms a trimeric complex with SOX2 or SOX15 on DNA and controls the expression of a number of genes involved in embryonic development such as YES1, FGF4, UTF1 and ZFP206. Critical for early embryogenesis and for embryonic stem cell pluripotency. From Homo sapiens (Human).
  18777..19955   -  promoter       EF-1α promoter: strong constitutive promoter for human elongation factor EF-1α
  20000..20365   +  enhancer       CMV enhancer: human cytomegalovirus immediate early enhancer
  20368..20643   +  promoter       chicken β-actin promoter: No description available
  20644..21652   +  intron         chimeric intron: chimera between introns from chicken β-actin and rabbit β-globin
  21650..21727   +  CDS            HBB (fragment): HBB_LEPEU - Experimental evidence at protein level: Swiss-Prot protein existence level 1. Involved in oxygen transport from the lung to the various peripheral tissues. From Lepus europaeus (European hare).
  21775..21841   +  ncRNA          mir-302: Accession: RF00668 - microRNA mir-302
  21897..21964   +  ncRNA          mir-302: Accession: RF00668 - microRNA mir-302
  22076..22144   +  ncRNA          mir-302: Accession: RF00668 - microRNA mir-302
  22256..22323   +  ncRNA          mir-302: Accession: RF00668 - microRNA mir-302
  22386..22453   +  ncRNA          mir-367: Accession: RF00735 - microRNA mir-367
  22541..22623   +  CDS            large T antigen (fragment): large T antigen from SV40 (simian virus 40)
  22646..22767   +  polyA_signal   SV40 poly(A) signal: SV40 polyadenylation signal
  23247..25036   -  rep_origin     oriP: Epstein-Barr virus oriP replication origin (Yates et al., 2000)
  25037..25255   -  CDS            gL (fragment): GL_EBVB9 - Experimental evidence at protein level: Swiss-Prot protein existence level 1. The heterodimer glycoprotein H-glycoprotein L is required for the fusion of viral and plasma membranes leading to virus entry into the host cell. Acts as a functional inhibitor of gH and maintains gH in an inhibited form. Upon binding to host integrins, gL dissociates from gH leading to activation of the viral fusion glycoproteins gB and gH. Fusion of EBV with B-lymphocytes requires the additional receptor- binding protein gp42, which forms a complex with gH/gL. The heterodimer gH/gL targets also host EPHA
  25338..27263   -  CDS            EBNA1: Epstein-Barr nuclear antigen 1, also known as EBNA-1 crucial for latent viral infection, and for episomal amplification of vectors containing the oriP origin (Okita et al., 2013)
  27301..27645   -  CDS            BRRF2_EBVB9 (fragment): Protein inferred from homology: Swiss-Prot protein existence level 3. From Epstein-Barr virus (strain B95-8) (HHV-4) (Human herpesvirus 4).
  27648..27671   -  promoter       tet promoter (fragment): E. coli promoter for tetracycline efflux protein gene
  27784..27888   +  promoter       AmpR promoter: bla
  27889..28749   +  CDS            AmpR: β-lactamase; bla; confers resistance to ampicillin, carbenicillin, and related antibiotics
  28920..29508   +  rep_origin     ori: high-copy-number ColE1/pMB1/pBR322/pUC origin of replication
  29554..29680   -  CDS            TcR (fragment): tetracycline efflux protein; tet; confers resistance to tetracycline
  29714..29735   -  promoter       SV40 promoter (fragment): SV40 enhancer and early promoter
  29739..29963   -  polyA_signal   bGH poly(A) signal: bovine growth hormone polyadenylation signal
  29998..30624   -  CDS            LIN28A: LN28A_HUMAN - Also known as CSDD1, LIN28, ZCCHC1. Experimental evidence at protein level: Swiss-Prot protein existence level 1. RNA-binding protein that inhibits processing of pre-let-7 miRNAs and regulates translation of mRNAs that control developmental timing, pluripotency and metabolism (PubMed:21247876). Seems to recognize a common structural G-quartet (G4) feature in its miRNA and mRNA targets (Probable). 'Translational enhancer' that drives specific mRNAs to polysomes and increases the efficiency of protein synthesis. Its association with the translational machinery and target mRNAs resu
  30625..30690   -  CDS            F2A: 2A peptide from foot-and-mouth disease virus polyprotein Eukaryotic ribosomes fail to insert a peptide bond between the Gly and Pro residues, yielding separate polypeptides.
  30700..31614   -  CDS            NANOG: NANOG_HUMAN - Experimental evidence at protein level: Swiss-Prot protein existence level 1. Transcription regulator involved in inner cell mass and embryonic stem (ES) cells proliferation and self-renewal. Imposes pluripotency on ES cells and prevents their differentiation towards extraembryonic endoderm and trophectoderm lineages. Blocks bone morphogenetic protein-induced mesoderm differentiation of ES cells by physically interacting with SMAD1 and interfering with the recruitment of coactivators to the active SMAD transcriptional complexes. Acts as a transcriptional activator or repressor. B
  31683..32691   -  intron         chimeric intron: chimera between introns from chicken β-actin and rabbit β-globin
  32692..32967   -  promoter       chicken β-actin promoter: No description available
  32970..75      -  enhancer       CMV enhancer (across the origin): human cytomegalovirus immediate early enhancer
>Addgene plasmid #165081 | pMasterK | depositor full sequence | sequence record 320683 | pMasterK sequence 33274 bps
GGAACTCCATATATGGGCTATGAACTAATGACCCCGTAATTGATTACTATTAATAACTAGTCAATAATCA
ATGTCGAGGGTCGATCCTCTAGAGTCGACGCTAGCGGATCCGACGCCGCCATCTCTAGGCCCGCGCCGGC
CCCCTCGCACAGACTTGTGGGAGAAGCTCGGCTACTCCCCTGCCCCGGTTAATTTGCATATAATATTTCC
TAGTAACTATAGAGGCTTAATGTGCGATAAAAGACAGATAATCTGTTCTTTTTAATACTAGCTACATTTT
ACATGATAGGCTTGGATTTCTATAAGAGATACAAATACTAAATTATTATTTTAAAAAACAGCACAAAAGG
AAACTCACCCTAACTGTAAAGTAATTGTGTGTTTTGAGACTATAAATATCCCTTGGAGAAAAGCCTTGTT
TGGGCCGACTCCAGTGGTAATCTACTTCAAGAGAGTAGATTACCACTGGAGTCTTTTTTGGAATTCCTGC
AGCCCGAACAAACGACCCAACACCGTGCGTTTTATTCTGTCTTTTTATTGCCGTCATAGCGCGGGTTCCT
TCCGGTATTGTCTCCTTCCGTGTTTCAGTTAGCCTCCCCCTAGGGTGGGCGAAGAACTCCAGCATGAGAT
CCCCGCGCTGGAGGATCATCCAGCCGGCGTCCCGGAAAACGATTCCGAAGCCCAACCTTTCATAGAAGGC
GGCGGTGGAATCGAAATCTCGTGATGGCAGGTTGGGCGTCGCTTGGTCGGTCATTTCGAACCCCAGAGTC
CCGCGGCCGCGTCGACATTTAAATTTATGCTCTTTTGGCATGCAACATTTCAATGAGAAGGTTATTATAG
GGCACATCCCCGTTCAGGTGCTTGTAGTAGAGGTATTCTTCAGCCTGCATACTGATGGCCCGGATTTCGG
GTAGTCGAAGAAGTAGCTGTCCAAATTTCTCTGTCTGCTGCGGGTAGTTACACATTGTGTAGTCCAGCAG
GGCGGCATTGACTTGTTCCTGGACACCTTCTACCAGCTGGAAGTTTTCAAGGTTTTTGACATCTAAACTA
AAGAGCACCAAGAATTTCAGACATACGAACTCTCGTTGATCAAACTGGAGAGAACGAAGTTTTGCCACTA
ACTCCTGTGCATGACTCATGAGGTTGTTGAGGGTGGCTCCGGCTTGTGATGCTATTATGGAATAGTCCAC
TTGTTGCCCAGTAACCAGGAAGATGGATCCTTCCTTTCCATGTACCACTTGTCGGTAAATGTGGTCGAGG
ATTAAGAGCTCACTCCAGCAGTTCTGAAGCAGCTTCATTTGGTCATCAACCTTAAGTTCTCTGAAGAAGA
TACTACTCCTGGCCCACTCGACAATGGAGAAGAGAGTTTGATCTGCCATTTTGCACATAAGCCCAAAGGT
GCTCAGCTTTTCGTGCTTGCTTCGGTTAGCCTGCTCTTGCTGCAAATAGGCCATGATTTTAGCCTGGACT
TGAGGCTCATCTGGCTCACACTTCAAAAGTTCCAGTATCAGATGTGGGATGCTTGCTGGAGAGCTCGTCT
GGTAACTATCCATATATGAATAGCCCATTATGGACTCGGGTGAGCTGGTATAGGGGTCTGGGTACTCAGA
CTTGATGGCCCGGCTAGGAAAGTGGCCATATGTTTGGTAACCTTGCAGGCTGCCGTGAGGGGGCATTGTC
ATGCTAATGGGGGATGTTACAAAGGGACTTCTGTCATAGTCTGTAGGAGGCAAGGCAGCATGGTTCAGAG
GTAGGCCTTTGGAGGCAGAGTGGATGTTTTGAATTGCAGAGGAAATGGTCAGGTCAGAGGGCATAGCTTG
GATCACCTGAGACATGGCTTCTAGCTTAAGTCCATTGGCTCGGATGAGGGCTTTTTTCTGTTGCTTCAGG
GCCCTGTCTCTCTTGTACATTGGCCCAAACTTATTCCTTCCTCCACGCATTCGGTCGGCCCTTACAGCTT
CTAGCTTCATTCCAACACTTAGACATTTTTGAAAACGACAGTAAGGACAACGCTTTCTCTGTGTTTTGTC
AATTTGGCAGTTCTGGTTTTCTATACATGTGTACCTTTTATTATTTTGGACTGTTCGCTTAAAAAATCCC
TTGCAGCTTTCACAGGTGAGGAGCCCATAATGGTACCCAGACACTTTATCTCCACACACGGGACAAAGCT
CTTCCAGATCTTCATCATAGGAGTAATTCACCATTTTAAATTGAGACACAATAGGTGTAAGTCCGTGCTT
TAAAGACTCTTGTAAATCCCCAGTATCTGAATTAGAAGACATGGTGGCGATAGGACCGGGGTTTTCTTCC
ACGTCTCCTGCTTGCTTTAACAGAGAGAAGTTCGTGGCGGCACCGGGCTTGCGGGTCATGCACCAGGTGC
GCGGTCCTTCGGGCACCTCGACGTCGGCGGTGACGGTGAAGCCGAGCCGCTCGTAGAAGGGGAGGTTGCG
GGGCGCGGAGGTCTCCAGGAAGGCGGGCACCCCGGCGCGCTCGGCCGCCTCCACTCCGGGGAGCACGACG
GCGCTGCCCAGACCCTTGCCCTGGTGGTCGGGCGAGACGCCGACGGTGGCCAGGAACCACGCGGGCTCCT
TGGGCCGGTGCGGCGCCAGGAGGCCTTCCATCTGTTGCTGCGCGGCCAGCCGGGAACCGCTCAACTCGGC
CATGCGCGGGCCGATCTCGGCGAACACCGCCCCCGCTTCGACGCTCTCCGGCGTGGTCCAGACCGCCACC
GCGGCGCCGTCGTCCGCGACCCACACCTTGCCGATGTCGAGCCCGACGCGCGTGAGGAAGAGTTCTTGCA
GCTCGGTGACCCGCTCGATGTGGCGGTCCGGATCGACGGTGTGGCGCGTGGCGGGGTAGTCGGCGAACGC
GGCGGCGAGGGTGCGTACGGCCCTGGGGACGTCGTCGCGGGTGGCGAGGCGCACCGTGGGCTTGTACTCG
GTCATGGGGCCGGGATTTTCCTCCACGTCCCCGCATGTTAGAAGACTTCCCCTGCCCTCTTTATATAGCT
CGTCCATGCCGAGAGTGATCCCGGCGGCGGTCACGAACTCCAGCAGGACCATGTGATCGCGCTTCTCGTT
GGGGTCTTTGCTCAGGGCGGACTGGGTGCTCAGGTAGTGGTTGTCGGGCAGCAGCACGGGGCCGTCGCCG
ATGGGGGTGTTCTGCTGGTAGTGGTCGGCGAGCTGCACGCTGCCGTCCTCGATGTTGTGGCGGATCTTGA
AGTTCACCTTGATGCCGTTCTTCTGCTTGTCGGCCATGATATAGACGTTGTGGCTGTTGTAGTTGTACTC
CAGCTTGTGCCCCAGGATGTTGCCGTCCTCCTTGAAGTCGATGCCCTTCAGCTCGATGCGGTTCACCAGG
GTGTCGCCCTCGAACTTCACCTCGGCGCGGGTCTTGTAGTTGCCGTCGTCCTTGAAGAAGATGGTGCGCT
CCTGGACGTAGCCTTCGGGCATGGCGGACTTGAAGAAGTCGTGCTGCTTCATGTGGTCGGGGTAGCGGCT
GAAGCACTGCACGCCGTAGGTCAGGGTGGTCACGAGGGTGGGCCAGGGCACGGGCAGCTTGCCGGTGGTG
CAGATGAACTTCAGGGTCAGCTTGCCGTAGGTGGCATCGCCCTCGCCCTCGCCGGACACGCTGAACTTGT
GGCCGTTTACGTCGCCGTCCAGCTCGACCAGGATGGGCACCACCCCGGTGAACAGCTCCTCGCCCTTGCT
CACCATGGTGGCGATAGGACCGGGGTTTTCTTCCACGTCTCCTGCTTGCTTTAACAGAGAGAAGTTCGTG
GCCCCGGTGTCTGTGTAGATGGAGGGGATGTGGCCCAGGCAGTGGTCAAAGGCTCCATTGGGGAAGAAGC
CACAGTCCTCGGGGCCGCTGGACACCACATCTTCAGATGGCTGCTGTGGCAGCGCTGTGGGGCATGAGGC
CTCAGCCAGGGCCTCATAGCCTGTGGCAGGCAAGGGCGTGCTGAGGCTGTGGTAGCCATTGGGCCGCAGG
GGGTTGAAACCGTGGGTCTCCCCGACCAGTCCGTCCCCACCGGCTGCTGGTTCAGCCATCCGGTAGCAGT
CGCCATAGGGGAAGCAACTCTGGATGGAGTGGAAACTGCCCTGGTAACCTTGTGGGCTGGGCAGAGGCGG
GGGTGGAGGGCTCTGGAAGGGTGGGTAGGACGGCTTGCTGGGGAGTGTGGGGAAGGGCTGGCCCCCCGGA
GAATGGCTCTGAGAGGATGGGGGCAGCGGCGGTGGCCCCAGCCCCTTCAGGGGGCTGACTATTGGTGAGA
GGAGGCCGGGCCCCAACCCATCCCGGGTGCTCTCAGCCATGGGCAGAGGGGACAGATGGTGGTGGGAACT
GGTGGTGGCATCCAGCGGGTGGTGCCTGGAAGGTACGTCGTGCGCTGGGGGCAGGAGGCCCGATGCAAGT
CCGTTATGGGGGGTGATGGAGCCAGGATACACACCTGGGAGCAGCTCCTGGCCCAGGCCACAGCCACCCT
TGCCGTCGCTGGCAGCCAGCTGTGTGGACGTGTGGAGCTGCTGCAGGACCAGACACTCGGTCAGGACGTC
GGCCTCGGTGTCAGGGCCCGCATGCAGCTTCTTACGCACCTGCTGCTCTTTGGCTGAATGGGCCTTGACG
TGCTTGCGGAGGGAGCTGGGGTCTGTGTAGCGCTTGGAGCAGCCAGGGATCTGACAGGCGTACGGCTTCG
TGTCTAGGTGGGTGCGCTGGTGCTTGGCGCGGTCGCTGGAGTTGCTGAAGGCCTTCTGGCAACCCGGGTG
CTGGCACAGGTACGGCTTCTCGCCCGTGTGGCTCCTCAGGTGGATCTTGAGGTTCTCCAGCCGTGAGAAG
GCCTTGCTGCAGCCTTCAAACATGCACTTGTTGGGCTTCTCGCCCGAGTGCACTCGCATGTGGATGAGCA
GCTTGTAGCGGGCGTTGAAGGGCTTGTAGCGGCGCACGCAGCCAGCCCAGAAGCAGGTGAAGTCCTCGCC
CTTGCGCTGGTCGATGTGGCTCTTCTCGATGTGCCGCACCAGCTCCTCCTGCTGCTCATAGGCTGCACAG
CAGTCCACCCAGCGGCACGCCTGCCGCCCGGCCACCACCCTGCCTCCCAGGCCCAGCCCCAGGCCTCCAA
GGCTTGGGCCAGGCGGCAACTGAGACAGGGGATAGGGGGGCGGCAGGCCCTGCTGGTGAGGCCCAAAGAG
CTCTGAAAACTCATCCGCGGGTTCCTGCTTCAGGAAGCTCGCCTTCCGGCAGGCTTCAAGTTGCAAGCTG
CCCTCATGGCTGTCCGTCGATGCAGGGCCAGGCCGGGCCCGCTTGGAAGGGCCCCCCAGATCTCCCGCCA
GAGGGGGGCTCCGGAGTCCATTTACACAGGTGACCAGAGACGTCTGGGAGGAGCGGATGATGGAGGTGAC
GTCGGAGGAGGCACAGGGTGAGGAGGAGGCTGGGGAGGTGGGGGGTAGGCCCAAGACACAGCACCGCTTC
AGGCTGCCCTCGGGGAGGTGGGTCTCGGGCTGGAGGCCCAGGCCAGAGCTGGGTTCGCTGCCCAGAAGGT
AGCAGGAAGGCGCAGGGGTGGCGAGGCTTCGGCCCGGGAGGTCCAGGTCTGGGTGCAGGCCAGTGGCCAG
CGGGCCCCGACAGTGGGCAGACAGGGATGTGCGGGCCTCTGCCATGGGGCCGGGATTTTCCTCCACGTCC
CCGCATGTTAGAAGACTTCCCCTGCCCTCGGGCACAGAAGTCCAGCTGCACCCAGAAGCCTTAACAGGAT
GCTGGAGCCCAGGGCTCAGTGGTACAGGCTTGTCCATCAAAGCCCCATCCTCAGGCAGGGGCTCAGGTTC
TGGGCCCAAAGCTGTGCATGTTGTACCCAGCAAGAGGGGCCTTTTGGCTGGAATCTGGAGGGTCAGCTGC
TGAGCTCTTAGTTTCTGAGGAGGGCGACCACGACCACGTCTGCCATTTGACGGGTGGATAATCTGTGCAG
ATGGACCAGGGGTGGATGATAGAGTTGACCTAGGCTTCTTAGAGCTGTGGACAGCAGCCGCTCTGGGCTG
CGTAGCAGTGCCACTGACTGCAGATCGGCGTGGGAGTGAAGAGCACACAAGGGTGTGGGAGCGAGTCCCA
CTGCGGGCAGCCATTGGCAAAGGGGAATGCCGGGCCCAGTGGGGCGAGAGTTGTCTCAGGCCCAACTCTG
CTCTCCTAGGCAACTCGACTTCCTTCTGGGTGTTCAGCTCTTGGCTGGCTAGTACTCTGGGCTCCATGTG
GTCCACAACTGCCCGGTCTTGCCCACGTTTCCACAGCTCATAGCGCTCGGGTTGCAGGATGCGTACGAAG
GCGTCCATGGAAAAGGTCACCCTCGCCTCCCCACAGCTACACTGAGAGGCCACTTTGCCATAATCAATCC
ATCGTGGAGTGGCAAAATTGATGGCCTCTGCACAATTGAAGCCATGATTGAAGCCTGCATGATAGCCATA
GGGAAAAGTCACCATGAACTCCCCAGCCTCCTGAGTCATGCGATTAAAAGGAATCCCGTTCTCTTTGAGA
ACTGTAGGTGAGATGAGGGCTACCTTGTGGCGCAGGAAGGCCTCACAGCCTCGGGAACTGCCTGGAAAGA
GCTCCCTGGCCAGGCGTTCCAGGCGCTGGCCATGTTCTGGGGGCACTGCGTACCAAGTTTTGGGCTCCCC
AAGGTGCAGGTAGTTGATGCTGTAAAGGTCCATGTCCTCCGTGTGCCAAGCGAACGTGGTCTTCCACATG
CCAAAGTACAAGTAGGGTGTATTGACGCCTTCTATGACAACCCCACATTCCTGCTCCAGCAGGTCCTGAA
TTGTTCCCAGGTGCCCAAGATTCCATTGTTTAGTGTTTTCATCAAACAAGGAGCCACTGATGTCAGCACC
ATAAATTGGTGAATTATAGATGCGGTTCTTCCAGTATTTTCGCTCCAAATCTTCGAAATTCAGGTGTGGT
GGAGTCCGATATTTTTCACTATTTGCCAAATGGCGATACTCCCCGACGGTCATGGCTTTCTTCTTTTTAT
GGTATTGAGTAAACACCCCTGCCCGCCCAGAGGCCATCTGCTGGAGGGGAGTGGCTATTAAGATTTCACT
GATATTATCATAGGTCTCTCTGGCTTTCCATTCTTTCGGTGGAATTATCTTAGCCAAGCCAGCTCTATGT
GCACCTTGGGATTCCATGTAAGCAATATATTTATCAAAATCATTAAACTCTTCTTTGGTTGGATAAAATA
TCATTATGTTACAGTTTGGATTCTGGGCACAGTTGGCCTTAGACTTCATACTTTCCATGGTGGCGATCGC
TAGCTTCACGACACCTGAAATGGAAGAAAAAAACTTTGAACCACTGTCTGAGGCTTGAGAATGAACCAAG
ATCCAAACTCAAAAAGGGCAAATTCCAAGGAGAATTACATCAAGTGCCAAGCTGGCCTAACTTCAGTCTC
CACCCACTCAGTGTGGGGAAACTCCATCGCATAAAACCCCTCCCCCCAACCTAAAGACGACGTACTCCAA
AAGCTCGAGAACTAATCGAGGTGCCTGGACGGCGCCCGGTACTCCGTGGAGTCACATGAAGCGACGGCTG
AGGACGGAAAGGCCCTTTTCCTTTGTGTGGGTGACTCACCCGCCCGCTCTCCCGAGCGCCGCGTCCTCCA
TTTTGAGCTCCCTGCAGCAGGGCCGGGAAGCGGCCATCTTTCCGCTCACGCAACTGGTGCCGACCGGGCC
AGCCTTGCCGCCCAGGGCGGGGCGATACACGGCGGCGCGAGGCCAGGCACCAGAGCAGGCCGGCCAGCTT
GAGACTACCCCCGTCCGATTCTCGGTGGCCGCGCTCGCAGGCCCCGCCTCGCCGAACATGTGCGCTGGGA
CGCACGGGCCCCGTCGCCGCCCGCGGCCCCAAAAACCGAAATACCAGTGTGCAGATCTTGGCCCGCATTT
ACAAGACTATCTTGCCAGAAAAAAAGCGTCGCAGCAGGTCATCAAAAATTTTAAATGGCTAGAGACTTAT
CGAAAGCAGCGAGACAGGCGCGAAGGTGCCACCAGATTCGCACGCGGCGGCCCCAGCGCCCAGGCCAGGC
CTCAACTCAAGCACGAGGCGAAGGGGCTCCTTAAGCGCAAGGCCTCGAACTCTCCCACCCACTTCCAACC
CGAAGCTCGGGATCAAGAATCACGTACTGCAGCCAGGTGGAAGTAATTCAAGGCACGCAAGGGCCATAAC
CCGTAAAGAGGCCAGGCCCGCGGGAACCACACACGGCACTTACCTGTGTTCTGGCGGCAAACCCGTTGCG
AAAAAGAACGTTCACGGCGACTACTGCACTTATATACGGTTCTCCCCCACCCTCGGGAAAAAGGCGGAGC
CAGTACACGACATCACTTTCCCAGTTTACCCCGCGCCACCTTCTCTAGGCACCGGTTCAATTGCCGACCC
CTCCCCCCAACTTCTCGGGGACTGTGGGCGATGTGCGCTCTGCCCACTGACGGGCACCGGAGCCTCACGA
TTAATCGCCGCGCCGAACAAACGACCCAACACCGTGCGTTTTATTCTGTCTTTTTATTGCCGTCATAGCG
CGGGTTCCTTCCGGTATTGTCTCCTTCCGTGTTTCAGTTAGCCTCCCCCTAGGGTGGGCGAAGAACTCCA
GCATGAGATCCCCGCGCTGGAGGATCATCCAGCCGGCGTCCCGGAAAACGATTCCGAAGCCCAACCTTTC
ATAGAAGGCGGCGGTGGAATCGAAATCTCGTGATGGCAGGTTGGGCGTCGCTTGGTCGGTCATTTCGAAC
CCCAGAGTCCCGCTCAGAAGAACTCGTCAAGAAGGCGATAGAAGGCGATGCGCTGCGAATCGGGAGCGGC
GATACCGTAAAGCACGAGGAAGCGGTCAGCCCATTCGCCGCCAAGCTCTTCAGCAATATCACGGGTAGCC
AACGCTATGTCCTGATAGCGGTCCGCCACACCCAGCCGGCCACAGTCGATGAATCCAGAAAAGCGGCCAT
TTTCCACCATGATATTCGGCAAGCAGGCATCGCCATGGGTCACGACGAGATCCTCGCCGTCGGGCATGCG
CGCCTTGAGCCTGGCGAACAGTTCGGCTGGCGCGAGCCCCTGATGCTCTTCGTCCAGATCATCCTGATCG
ACAAGACCGGCTTCCATCCGAGTACGTGCTCGCTCGATGCGATGTTTCGCTTGGTGGTCGAATGGGCAGG
TAGCCGGATCAAGCGTATGCAGCCGCCGCATTGCATCAGCCATGATGGATACTTTCTCGGCAGGAGCAAG
GTGAGATGACAGGAGATCCTGCCCCGGCACTTCGCCCAATAGCAGCCAGTCCCTTCCCGCTTCAGTGACA
ACGTCGAGCACAGCTGCGCAAGGAACGCCCGTCGTGGCCAGCCACGATAGCCGCGCTGCCTCGTCCTGCA
GTTCATTCAGGGCACCGGACAGGTCGGTCTTGACAAAAAGAACCGGGCGCCCCTGCGCTGACAGCCGGAA
CACGGCGGCATCAGAGCAGCCGATTGTCTGTTGTGCCCAGTCATAGCCGAATAGCCTCTCCACCCAAGCG
GCCGGAGAACCTGCGTGCAATCCATCTTGTTCAATGGCGGATCCCATGGTTGTGGCCATATTATCATCGT
GTTTTTCAAAGGAAAACCACGTCCCCGTGGTTCGGGGGGCCTAGACGTTTTTTTAACCTCGACTAAACAC
ATGTAAAGCATGTGCACCGAGGCCCCAGATCAGATCCCATACAATGGGGTACCTTCTGGGCATCCTTCAG
CCCCTTGTTGAATACGCTTGAGGAGAGCCATTTGACTCTTTCCACAACTATCCAACTCACAACGTGGCAC
TGGGGTTGTGCCGCCTTTGCAGGTGTATCTTATACACGTGGCTTTTGGCCGCAGAGGCACCTGTCGCCAG
GTGGGGGGTTCCGCTGCCTGCAAAGGGTCGCTACAGACGTTGTTTGTCTTCAAGAAGCTTCCAGAGGAAC
TGCTTCCTTCACGACATTCAACAGACCTTGCATTCCTTTGGCGAGAGGGGAAAGACCCCTAGGAATGCTC
GTCAAGAAGACAGGGCCAGGTTTCCGGGCCCTCACATTGCCAAAAGACGGCAATATGGTGGAAAATAACA
TATAGACAAACGCACACCGGCCTTATTCCAAGCGGCTTCGGCCAGTAACGTTAGGGGGGGGGGAGGGAGA
GGGGCGGATCCGCGGCCGCTCAGTTAGCCTCCCCCATCTCCCGGGCAAACGTGCGCGCCAGGTCGCATAT
CGTCGGTATGGAGCCGGGGGTGGTGACGTGGGTCTGGACCATCCCGGAGGTAAGTTGCAGCAGGGCGTCC
CGGCAGCCGGCGGGCGATTGGTCGTAATCCAGGATAAAGACGTGCATGGAACGGAGGCGTTTGGCCAAGA
CGTCCAAGGCCCAGGCAAACACGTTATACAGGTCGCCGTTGGGGGCCAGCAACTCGGGGGCCCGAAACAG
GGTAAATAACGTGTCCCCGATATGGGGTCGTGGGCCCGCGTTGCTCTGGGGCTCGGCACCCTGGGGCGGC
ACGGCCGTCCCCGAAAGCTGTCCCCAGTCCTCCCGCCACGACCCGCCGCACTGCAGATACCGCACCGTAT
TGGCAAGTAGCCCGTAAACGCGGCGAATCGCAGCCAGCATAGCCAGGTCCAGCCGCTCGCCGGGGCGCTG
GCGTTTGGCCAGGCGGTCGATGTGTCTGTCCTCCGGAAGGGCCCCAAGCACGATGTTGGTGCCGGGCAAG
GTCGGCGGGATGAGGGCCACGAACGCCAGCACGGCCTGGGGGGTCATGCTGCCCATAAGGTACCGCGCGG
CCGGGTAGCACAGGAGGGCGGCGATGGGATGGCGGTCGAAGATGAGGGTGAGGGCCGGGGGCGGGGCATG
TGAGCTCCCAGCCTCCCCCCCGATATGAGGAGCCAGAACGGCGTCGGTCACGGCATAAGGCATGCCCATT
GTTATCTGGGCGCTTGTCATTACCACCGCCGCGTCCCCGGCCGATATCTCACCCTGGTCGAGGCGGTGTT
GTGTGGTGTAGATGTTCGCGATTGTCTCGGAAGCCCCCAGCACCCGCCAGTAAGTCATCGGCTCGGGTAC
GTAGACGATATCGTCGCGCGAACCCAGGGCCACCAGCAGTTGCGTGGTGGTGGTTTTCCCCATCCCGTGG
GGACCGTCTATATAAACCCGCAGTAGCGTGGGCATTTTCTGCTCCGGGCGGACTTCCGTGGCTTCTTGCT
GCCGGCGAGGGCGCAACGCCGTACGTCGGTTGCTATGGCCGCGAGAACGCGCAGCCTGGTCGAACGCAGA
CGCGTGTTGATGGCCGGGGTACGAAGCCATATTACCCTGTTATCCCTAGAATTCTTTGCCAAAATGATGA
GACAGCACAATAACCAGCACGTTGCCCAGGAGCTGTAGGAAAAAGAAGAAGGCATGAACATGGTTAGCAG
AGGCTCTAGAGCCGCCGGTCACACGCCAGAAGCCGAACCCCGCCCTGCCCCGTCCCCCCCGAAGGCAGCC
GTCCCCCTGCGGCAGCCCCGAGGCTGGAGATGGAGAAGGGGACGGCGGCGCGGCGACGCACGAAGGCCCT
CCCCGCCCATTTCCTTCCTGCCGGCGCCGCACCGCTTCGCCCGCGCCCGCTAGAGGGGGTGCGGCGGCGC
CTCCCAGATTTCGGCTCCGCCAGATTTGGGACAAAGGAAGTCCCTGCGCCCTCTCGCACGATTACCATAA
AAGGCAATGGCTGCGGCTCGCCGCGCCTCGACAGCCGCCGGCGCTCCGGGGCCGCCGCGCCCCTCCCCCG
AGCCCTCCCCGGCCCGAGGCGGCCCCGCCCCGCCCGGCACCCCCACCTGCCGCCACCCCCCGCCCGGCAC
GGCGAGCCCCGCGCCACGCCCCGCACGGAGCCCCGCACCCGAAGCCGGGCCGTGCTCAGCAACTCGGGGA
GGGGGGTGCAGGGGGGGGTTACAGCCCGACCGCCGCGCCCACACCCCCTGCTCACCCCCCCACGCACACA
CCCCGCACGCAGCCTTTGTTCCCCTCGCAGCCCCCCCGCACCGCGGGGCACCGCCCCCGGCCGCGCTCCC
CTCGCGCACACGCGGAGCGCACAAAGCCCCGCGCCGCGCCCGCAGCGCTCACAGCCGCCGGGCAGCGCGG
GCCGCACGCGGCGCTCCCCACGCACACACACACGCACGCACCCCCCGAGCCGCTCCCCCCCGCACAAAGG
GCCCTCCCGGAGCCCTTTAAGGCTTTCACGCAGCCACAGAAAAGAAACGAGCCGTCATTAAACCAAGCGC
TAATTACAGCCCGGAGGAGAAGGGCCGTCCCGCCCGCTCACCTGTGGGAGTAACGCGGTCAGTCAGAGCC
GGGGCGGGCGGCGCGAGGCGGCGCGGAGCGGGGCACGGGGCGAAGGCAACGCAGCGACTCCCGCCCGCCG
CGCGCTTCGCTTTTTATAGGGCCGCCGCCGCCGCCGCCTCGCCATAAAAGGAAACTTTCGGAGCGCGCCG
CTCTGATTGGCTGCCGCCGCACCTCTCCGCCTCGCCCCGCCCCGCCCCTCGCCCCGCCCCGCCCCGCCTG
GCGCGCGCCCCCCCCCCCCCCGCCCCCATCGCTGCACAAAATAATTAAAAAATAAATAAATACAAAATTG
GGGGTGGGGAGGGGGGGGAGATGGGGAGAGTGAAGCAGAACGTGGGGCTCACCTCGACCCATGGTAATAG
CGATGACTAATACGTAGATGTACTGCCAAGTAGGAAAGTCCCATAAGGTCATGTACTGGGCATAATGCCA
GGCGGGCCATTTACCGTCATTGACGTCAATAGGGGGCGTACTTGGCATATGATACACTTGATGTACTGCC
AAGTGGGCAGTTTACCGTAAATAGTCCACCCATTGACGTCAATGGAAAGTCCCTATTGGCGTTACTATGG
GAACATACGTCATTATTGACGTCAATGGGCGGGGGTCGTTGGGCGGTCAGCCAGGCGGGCCATTTACCGT
AAGTTATGTAACGCGGAACTCCATATATGGGCTATGAACTAATGACCCCGTAATTGATTACTATTAATAA
CTAGCGCTGTATTTAGAAAAATAAACAAATAGGGGTTCCGCGCACATTTCCCCGAAAAGTGCCACCTG
[124 nt withheld, positions 13089-13212]
C
[91 nt withheld, positions 13214-13304]
A
[49 nt withheld, positions 13306-13354]
CCTTTGACGTTGGAGTCCACGTTCTTT
[37 nt withheld, positions 13382-13418]
ACCCTATCTCGGTCTATTCTTTTGATTTATAAGGGATTTTGCCGATTTCGGCCTATTGGTTAAAAAATGA
GCTGATTTAACAAAAATTTAACGCGAATTTTAACAAAATATTAACGCTTACAATTTACGCCTTAAGATAC
ATTGATGAGTTTGGACAAACCACAACTAGAATGCAGTGAAAAAAATGCTTTATTTGTGAAATTTGTGATG
CTATTGCTTTATTTGTAACCATTATAAGCTGCAATAAACAAGTTAACAACAACAATTGCATTCATTTTAT
GTTTCAGGTTCAGGGGGAGGTGTGGGAGGTTTTTTAAAGCAAGTAAAACCTCTACAAATGTGGTATGGCT
GATTATGATCTAGAGTCGCGGCCGCTATTACGCACAAGAGTTCCGTAGCTGTTCAAGTTTGTGTTTCAAC
TGTTCTCGTCGTTTCCGCAACAAGTCCTCTTCAGAAATGAGCTTTTGCTCCTCTGCTTGGACGGACAGGA
TGTATGCTGTGGCTTTTTTAAGGATAACTACCTTGGGGGCCTTTTCATTGTTTTCCAACTCCGGGATCTG
GTCACGCAGGGCAAAAAAGCTCCGTTTTAGCTCGTTCCTCCTCTGGCGCTCCAAGACGTTGTGTGTTCGC
CTCTTGACATTCTCCTCGGTGTCCGAGGACCTGGGGCTGGTGCATTTTCGGTTGTTGCTGATCTGTCTCA
GGACTCTGACACTGTCCAACTTGACCCTCTTGGCAGCAGGATAGTCCTTCCGAGTGGAGGGAGGCGCTGC
GTAGTTGTGCTGATGTGTGGAGACGTGGCACCTCTTGAGGACCAGTGGGCTGTGAGGAGGTTTGCTGTGG
CCTCCAGCAGAAGGTGATCCAGACTCTGACCTTTTGCCAGGAGCCTGCCTCTTTTCCACAGAAACAACAT
CGATTTCTTCCTCATCTTCTTGTTCCTCCTCAGAGTCGCTGCTGGTGGTGGGCGGTGTCTCCTCATGGAG
CACCAGGGGCTCGGGGCTGCCCTGCGGGGAGGACTCCGTCGAGGAGAGCAGAGAATCCGAGGACGGAGAG
AAGGCGCTGGAGTCTTGCGAGGCGCAGGACTTGGGCGAGCTGCTGTCGTTGAGAGGGTAGGGGAAGACCA
CCGAGGGGTCGATGCACTCTGAGGCGGCGGCGCTCAGATCCTGCAGGTACAAGCTGGAGGTGGAGCAGAC
GCTGTGGCCGCGGGCGGGGTTCGGGCTGCCGCTGTCTTTGCGCGCAGCCTGGTAGGAGGCCAGCTTCTCT
GAGACGAGCTTGGCGGCGGCCGAGAAGCCGCTCCACATACAGTCCTGGATGATGATGTTTTTGATGAAGG
TCTCGTCGTCCGGGTCGCAGATGAAACTCTGGTTCACCATGTCTCCTCCCAGCAGCTCGGTCACCATCTC
CAGCTGGTCGGCCGTGGAGAAGCTCCCGCCACCGCCGTCGTTGTCTCCCCGAAGGGAGAAGGGTGTGACC
GCAACGTAGGAGGGCGAGCAGAGCCCGGAGCGGCGGCTAGGGGACAGGGGCGGGGTGGGCAGCAGCTCGA
ATTTCTTCCAGATATCCTCGCTGGGCGCCGGGGGCTGCAGCTCGCTCTGCTGCTGCTGCTGGTAGAAGTT
CTCCTCCTCGTCGCAGTAGAAATACGGCTGCACCGAGTCGTAGTCGAGGTCATAGTTCCTGTTGGTGAAG
CTAACGTTGAGGGGCATAGGACCGGGGTTACTTTCAACATCGCCAGCGAGTTTCAACAAAGCGTAGTTAG
TACATTGCCCACTACCCATGTGTGAGAGGGGCAGTGTGCCGTTAATGGCCGTGCCGGGCACCGGGCCGCT
CTGGTAGTGCTGGGACATGTGAAGTCTGCTGGGGGCGGCGGGTTCCGGCACCTCGGCGCCGGGGAGATAC
ATGCTGATCATGTCCCGGAGGTCCCCGGCCTGGCAGGGCGCCCTGGAGTGGGAGGAAGAGGTAACCACAG
GGGGGCTGGAGCTGGCCTCGGACTTGACCACCGAACCCATGGAGCCAAGAGCCATGCCAGGGGTGCCCTG
CTGCGAGTAGGACATGCTGTAGGTGGGCGAGCCGTTCATGTAGGTCTGCGAGCTGGTCATGGAGTTGTAC
TGCAGGGCGCTCACGTCGTAGCGGTGCATGGGCTGCATCTGCGCTGCGCCGTGCGCATTGAGGCCCGGGT
GCTGCGGGTAGCCCAGCTGGTCCTGCATCATGCTGTAGCTGCCGTTGCTCCAGCCGTTCATGTGCGCGTA
ACTGTCCATGCGCTGGTTCACGCCCGCGCCCAGGCCGGCGCCCACCCCGACCCCGCTCGCCATGCTATTG
CCGCCGGGGGCCAGCAGCCCGCCGGGCAGCGTGTACTTATCCTTCTTCATGAGCGTCTTGGTTTTCCGCC
GGGGCCGGTATTTATAATCCGGGTGCTCCTTCATGTGCAGCGCTCGCAGCCGCTTAGCCTCGTCGATGAA
CGGCCGCTTCTCCGTCTCCGACAAAAGTTTCCACTCGGCGCCCAGGCGCTTGCTGATCTCCGAGTTGTGC
ATCTTGGGGTTCTCCTGGGCCATCTTGCGCCGCTGCCCGCGGGACCACACCATGAAGGCATTCATGGGCC
GCTTGACGCGGTCCGGGCTGTTTTTCTGGTTGCCGCCGGCCGCCGCCGCGGTGGAGTTGCCGCCGCCGCC
CCCCGAAGTTTGCTGCGGGCCCGGCGGCTTCAGCTCCGTCTCCATCATGTTGTACATGGGGCCGGGGTTC
TCCTCCACGTCGCCGCAGGTCAGCAGGCTGCCCCTGCCCTCGCCGCTGCCAAAATGCCTCTTCATGTGTA
AGGCGAGGTGGTCCGACCTGGAAAATGCTCGGTCGCATTTTTGGCACTGGAACGGGCGGTGCCCCGTGTG
TTTACGGTAGTGCCTGGTCAGTTCATCTGAGCGGGCGAATTTCCATCCACAGCCGTCCCAGTCACAGTGG
TAAGGTTTCTCACCTGTGTGGGTTCGCAGGTGTGCCTTGAGATGGGAACTCTTTGTGTAGGTTTTGCCGC
AGCCCGCGTAATCACAAGTGTGGGTGGCGGTCCTTTTCCGGGGCCACGATCGTCTTCCCCTCTTTGGCTT
GGGCTCCTCTGGCATGCAGGAACCGGGTGGCATGAGCTCTTGGTAATGGAGCGGCGGGACTTGCGGCTGC
ATCTGATCGGGCAGGAAGGATGGGTAATTGGGCCCCGGGTGGGGATGGAAGCCGGGAGGAAGCGGCAGGG
CAGGGTGACAGTCCCTGCTGCTCAGCACTTCCTCAAGACCCAGGGTCGGGGTAGTCCTGCTGGGGAGCTG
CCGCCCCAGGGGGAAGTCGTGTGCAGCCGGCCGGTGGCCATTGCTGAGAGGGGGTCCAGCGCCCAAGTGG
GTGCACGAAGAGACCGCCTCCTGCTTGATCTTGGGGCACGTGCGCGGCGGCCCGCCGTTGTAGGGCGCCA
CCACCACCGGGTGGCTGCCGTCAGGGCTGCCTTTGCTGACGCTGATGACCGACGGGCTGCCGTACTCGCT
GCCAGGGGCGCTCAGCGACGCCTTCAGCACGAACTTGCCCATCAGCCCGCCACCTGGCGGCTGCGGCTGC
TGCGGCGGAATGTACACCGGGTCCAATTCTGGCCGCAGGAGCTCGGCCACGAAGCCGCCCGAGGGGCTCA
CGTCGTTGATGTCCGCCAGGTTGAAGGGAGCCGTCGGAGGGGGAGCGGACTCCCTGCCATAGAGGAGGCC
TCCGCCCGTGCCGCCCGGCGCCACGCCCGGGTCGTTCCCGGCCCGGATCGGATAGGTGAAGCTGCAGGTG
GAGGGCGCGCTGGCAGGGCCGCTGCTCGACGGCGACGACGAAGAGGAGGCTGACGCTGACGAGGACACGG
TGGCGGCCACTGACTCCGGAGGATGGGTCAGCGAATTGGAGAGAATAAAGTCCAGGTCCAGGAGATCGTT
GAACTCCTCGGTCTCTCTCCGAGGTAGGGGCGCCAGGTTGCTACCGCCGCAAGCCGCACCGGCTCCGCCG
CTCTCCAGGTCTGTGGCCACGGTCGCCGCCGCCAGGTCATAGGGGCGGCCGGGAAGCACTGGGGGAAGTC
GCTTCATGTGGGAGAGCTCCTCCCGCCAGCGGTTATTCGGGGCACCTGCTTGACGCAGTGTCTTCTCCCT
TCCCGCCGGGCCAGACGCGAACGTGGAGAAAGATGGGAGCAGCGCGTCGCTGACAGCCATGGGCCCTGGG
TTGGACTCCACGTCTCCCGCCAACTTGAGAAGGTCAAAATTCAAAGTCTGTTTCACGCCACTTCCGTTTG
AATGCATGGGAGAGCCCAGAGTGGTGACGGAGACAGGGGGAAAGGCTTCCCCCTCAGGGAAAGGGACCGA
GGAGTACAGTGCAGTGAAGTGAGGGCTCCCATAGCCTGGGGTACCAAAATGGGGCCCTGGGGCCAGAGGA
AAGGACACTGGTCCCCCTGAGAAAGGAGACCCAGCAGCCTCAAAATCCTCTCGTTGTGCATAGTCGCTGC
TTGATCGCTTGCCCTTCTGGCGCCGGTTACAGAACCACACTCGGACCACATCCTTCTCGAGCCCAAGCTG
CTGGGCGATGTGGCTGATCTGCTGCAGTGTGGGTTTCGGGCACTGCAGGAACAAATTCTCCAGGTTGCCT
CTCACTCGGTTCTCGATACTGGTTCGCTTTCTCTTTCGGGCCTGCACGAGGGTTTCTGCTTTGCATATCT
CCTGAAGATTTTCATTGTTGTCAGCTTCCTCCACCCACTTCTGCAGCAAGGGCCGCAGCTTACACATGTT
CTTGAAGCTAAGCTGCAGAGCCTCAAAGCGGCAGATGGTCGTTTGGCTGAATACCTTCCCAAATAGAACC
CCCAGGGTGAGCCCCACATCGGCCTGTGTATATCCCAGGGTGATCCTCTTCTGCTTCAGGAGCTTGGCAA
ATTGCTCGAGTTCTTTCTGCAGAGCTTTGATGTCCTGGGACTCCTCCGGGTTTTGCTCCAGCTTCTCCTT
CTCCAGCTTCACGGCACCAGGGGTGACGGTGCAGGGCTCCGGGGAGGCCCCATCGGAGTTGCTCTCCACC
CCGACTCCTGCTTCGCCCTCAGGCTGAGAGGTCTCCAAGCCGCCTTGGGGCACTAGCCCCACTCCAACCT
GGGGCCCACAGTACGCCATCCCCCCACAGAACTCATACGGCGGGGGGCATGGGGGAATCCCCCACACCTC
AGAGCCTGGCCCAACCCCCGGCCCGATTCCTGGCCCTCCAGGAGGGCCTTGGAAGCTTAGCCAGGTCCGA
GGATCAACCCAGCCCGGCTCCGGCCCCCCTGGCCCATCACCTCCACCACCTGGAGGGGGCGAGAAGGCGA
AATCCGAAGCCAGGTGTCCCGCCATGGTGGCGCTAGCTTCACGACACCTGAAATGGAAGAAAAAAACTTT
GAACCACTGTCTGAGGCTTGAGAATGAACCAAGATCCAAACTCAAAAAGGGCAAATTCCAAGGAGAATTA
CATCAAGTGCCAAGCTGGCCTAACTTCAGTCTCCACCCACTCAGTGTGGGGAAACTCCATCGCATAAAAC
CCCTCCCCCCAACCTAAAGACGACGTACTCCAAAAGCTCGAGAACTAATCGAGGTGCCTGGACGGCGCCC
GGTACTCCGTGGAGTCACATGAAGCGACGGCTGAGGACGGAAAGGCCCTTTTCCTTTGTGTGGGTGACTC
ACCCGCCCGCTCTCCCGAGCGCCGCGTCCTCCATTTTGAGCTCCCTGCAGCAGGGCCGGGAAGCGGCCAT
CTTTCCGCTCACGCAACTGGTGCCGACCGGGCCAGCCTTGCCGCCCAGGGCGGGGCGATACACGGCGGCG
CGAGGCCAGGCACCAGAGCAGGCCGGCCAGCTTGAGACTACCCCCGTCCGATTCTCGGTGGCCGCGCTCG
CAGGCCCCGCCTCGCCGAACATGTGCGCTGGGACGCACGGGCCCCGTCGCCGCCCGCGGCCCCAAAAACC
GAAATACCAGTGTGCAGATCTTGGCCCGCATTTACAAGACTATCTTGCCAGAAAAAAAGCGTCGCAGCAG
GTCATCAAAAATTTTAAATGGCTAGAGACTTATCGAAAGCAGCGAGACAGGCGCGAAGGTGCCACCAGAT
TCGCACGCGGCGGCCCCAGCGCCCAGGCCAGGCCTCAACTCAAGCACGAGGCGAAGGGGCTCCTTAAGCG
CAAGGCCTCGAACTCTCCCACCCACTTCCAACCCGAAGCTCGGGATCAAGAATCACGTACTGCAGCCAGG
TGGAAGTAATTCAAGGCACGCAAGGGCCATAACCCGTAAAGAGGCCAGGCCCGCGGGAACCACACACGGC
ACTTACCTGTGTTCTGGCGGCAAACCCGTTGCGAAAAAGAACGTTCACGGCGACTACTGCACTTATATAC
GGTTCTCCCCCACCCTCGGGAAAAAGGCGGAGCCAGTACACGACATCACTTTCCCAGTTTACCCCGCGCC
ACCTTCTCTAGGCACCGGTTCAATTGCCGACCCCTCCCCCCAACTTCTCGGGGACTGTGGGCGATGTGCG
CTCTGCCCACTGACGGGCACCGGAGCCTCACGATTAATTAATAGGGATAACAGGGTAATTTAAATAGATC
TACTAGTTATTAATAGTAATCAATTACGGGGTCATTAGTTCATAGCCCATATATGGAGTTCCGCGTTACA
TAACTTACGGTAAATGGCCCGCCTGGCTGACCGCCCAACGACCCCCGCCCATTGACGTCAATAATGACGT
ATGTTCCCATAGTAACGCCAATAGGGACTTTCCATTGACGTCAATGGGTGGACTATTTACGGTAAACTGC
CCACTTGGCAGTACATCAAGTGTATCATATGCCAAGTACGCCCCCTATTGACGTCAATGACGGTAAATGG
CCCGCCTGGCATTATGCCCAGTACATGACCTTATGGGACTTTCCTACTTGGCAGTACATCTACGTATTAG
TCATCGCTATTACCATGGGTCGAGGTGAGCCCCACGTTCTGCTTCACTCTCCCCATCTCCCCCCCCTCCC
CACCCCCAATTTTGTATTTATTTATTTTTTAATTATTTTGTGCAGCGATGGGGGCGGGGGGGGGGGGGGC
GCGCGCCAGGCGGGGCGGGGCGGGGCGAGGGGCGGGGCGGGGCGAGGCGGAGAGGTGCGGCGGCAGCCAA
TCAGAGCGGCGCGCTCCGAAAGTTTCCTTTTATGGCGAGGCGGCGGCGGCGGCGGCCCTATAAAAAGCGA
AGCGCGCGGCGGGCGGGAGTCGCTGCGTTGCCTTCGCCCCGTGCCCCGCTCCGCGCCGCCTCGCGCCGCC
CGCCCCGGCTCTGACTGACCGCGTTACTCCCACAGGTGAGCGGGCGGGACGGCCCTTCTCCTCCGGGCTG
TAATTAGCGCTTGGTTTAATGACGGCTCGTTTCTTTTCTGTGGCTGCGTGAAAGCCTTAAAGGGCTCCGG
GAGGGCCCTTTGTGCGGGGGGGAGCGGCTCGGGGGGTGCGTGCGTGTGTGTGTGCGTGGGGAGCGCCGCG
TGCGGCCCGCGCTGCCCGGCGGCTGTGAGCGCTGCGGGCGCGGCGCGGGGCTTTGTGCGCTCCGCGTGTG
CGCGAGGGGAGCGCGGCCGGGGGCGGTGCCCCGCGGTGCGGGGGGGCTGCGAGGGGAACAAAGGCTGCGT
GCGGGGTGTGTGCGTGGGGGGGTGAGCAGGGGGTGTGGGCGCGGCGGTCGGGCTGTAACCCCCCCCTGCA
CCCCCCTCCCCGAGTTGCTGAGCACGGCCCGGCTTCGGGTGCGGGGCTCCGTGCGGGGCGTGGCGCGGGG
CTCGCCGTGCCGGGCGGGGGGTGGCGGCAGGTGGGGGTGCCGGGCGGGGCGGGGCCGCCTCGGGCCGGGG
AGGGCTCGGGGGAGGGGCGCGGCGGCCCCGGAGCGCCGGCGGCTGTCGAGGCGCGGCGAGCCGCAGCCAT
TGCCTTTTATGGTAATCGTGCGAGAGGGCGCAGGGACTTCCTTTGTCCCAAATCTGGCGGAGCCGAAATC
TGGGAGGCGCCGCCGCACCCCCTCTAGCGGGCGCGGGCGAAGCGGTGCGGCGCCGGCAGGAAGGAAATGG
GCGGGGAGGGCCTTCGTGCGTCGCCGCGCCGCCGTCCCCTTCTCCATCTCCAGCCTCGGGGCTGCCGCAG
GGGGACGGCTGCCTTCGGGGGGGACGGGGCAGGGCGGGGTTCGGCTTCTGGCGTGTGACCGGCGGCTCTA
GAGCCTCTGCTAACCATGTTCATGCCTTCTTCTTTTTCCTACAGCTCCTGGGCAACGTGCTGGTTATTGT
GCTGTCTCATCATTTTGGCAAAGAATTCGCTAGTCGACGAGCGGCCGCAGCTCTAAATACTCTGAAGTCC
AAAGAAGTTGTATGTTGGGTGGGCTCCCTTCAACTTTAACATGGAAGTGCTTTCTGTGACTTTAAAAGTA
AGTGCTTCCATGTTTTAGTAGGAGTGAATCCAATTTACTTCTCCAAAATAGAACACGCTAACCTCATTTG
AAGGGATCCCCTTTGCTTTAACATGGGGGTACCTGCTGTGTGAAACAAAAGTAAGTGCTTCCATGTTTCA
GTGGAGGTGTCTCCAAGCCAGCACACCTTTTGTTACAAAATTTTTTTGTTATTGTGTTTTAAGGTTACTA
AGCTTGTTACAGGTTAAAGGATTCTAACTTTTTCCAAGACTGGGCTCCCCACCACTTAAACGTGGATGTA
CTTGCTTTGAAACTAAAGAAGTAAGTGCTTCCATGTTTTGGTGATGGTAAGTCTTCCTTTTACATTTTTA
TTATTTTTTTAGAAAATAACTTTATTGTATTGACCGCAGCTCATATATTTAAGCTTTATTTTGTATTTTT
ACATCTGTTAAGGGGCCCCCTCTACTTTAACATGGAGGCACTTGCTGTGACATGACAAAAATAAGTGCTT
CCATGTTTGAGTGTGGTGGTTCCTACCTAATCAGCAATTGCGTTAACGCCCACACTGTGTGCAGTTCTTG
GCTACAGGCCATTACTGTTGCTAATATGCAACTCTGTTGAATATAAATTGGAATTGCACTTTAGCAATGG
TGATGGATTGTTAAGCCAATGACAGAATTTAAACCACAGACTTACTTTGATAGCACTCTTAATGGTATAA
CTTCTTCTCCCAGGCGCGTCTAGATCATAATCAGCCATACCACATTGTAGAGGTTTTACTTGCTTTAAAA
AACCTCCCACACCTCCCCCTGAACCTGAAACATAAAATGAATGCAATTGTTGTTGTTAACTTGTTTATTG
CAGCTTATAATGGTTACAAATAAAGCAATAGCATCACAAATTTCACAAATAAAGCATTTTTTTCACTGCA
TTCTAGTTGTGGTTTGTCCAAACTCATCAATGTATCTTAAAGACGTCTTTAATTAATCGACTCTAGAGGA
TCGATGCCCCGCCCCGGACGAACTAAACCTGACTACGACATCTCTGCCCCTTCTTCGCGGGGCAGTGCAT
GTAATCCCTTCAGTTGGTTGGTACAACTTGCCAACTGGGCCCTGTTCCACATGTGACACGGGGGGGGACC
AAACACAAAGGGGTTCTCTGACTGTAGTTGACATCCTTATAAATGGATGTGCACATTTGCCAACACTGAG
TGGCTTTCATCCTGGAGCAGACTTTGCAGTCTGTGGACTGCAACACAACATTGCCTTTATGTGTAACTCT
TGGCTGAAGCTCTTACACCAATGCTGGGGGACATGTACCTCCCAGGGGCCCAGGAAGACTACGGGAGGCT
ACACCAACGTCAATCAGAGGGGCCTGTGTAGCTACCGATAAGCGGACCCTCAAGAGGGCATTAGCAATAG
TGTTTATAAGGCCCCCTTGTTAACCCTAAACGGGTAGCATATGCTTCCCGGGTAGTAGTATATACTATCC
AGACTAACCCTAATTCAATAGCATATGTTACCCAACGGGAAGCATATGCTATCGAATTAGGGTTAGTAAA
AGGGTCCTAAGGAACAGCGATATCTCCCACCCCATGAGCTGTCACGGTTTTATTTACATGGGGTCAGGAT
TCCACGAGGGTAGTGAACCATTTTAGTCACAAGGGCAGTGGCTGAAGATCAAGGAGCGGGCAGTGAACTC
TCCTGAATCTTCGCCTGCTTCTTCATTCTCCTTCGTTTAGCTAATAGAATAACTGCTGAGTTGTGAACAG
TAAGGTGTATGTGAGGTGCTCGAAAACAAGGTTTCAGGTGACGCCCCCAGAATAAAATTTGGACGGGGGG
TTCAGTGGTGGCATTGTGCTATGACACCAATATAACCCTCACAAACCCCTTGGGCAATAAATACTAGTGT
AGGAATGAAACATTCTGAATATCTTTAACAATAGAAATCCATGGGGTGGGGACAAGCCGTAAAGACTGGA
TGTCCATCTCACACGAATTTATGGCTATGGGCAACACATAATCCTAGTGCAATATGATACTGGGGTTATT
AAGATGTGTCCCAGGCAGGGACCAAGACAGGTGAACCATGTTGTTACACTCTATTTGTAACAAGGGGAAA
GAGAGTGGACGCCGACAGCAGCGGACTCCACTGGTTGTCTCTAACACCCCCGAAAATTAAACGGGGCTCC
ACGCCAATGGGGCCCATAAACAAAGACAAGTGGCCACTCTTTTTTTTGAAATTGTGGAGTGGGGGCACGC
GTCAGCCCCCACACGCCGCCCTGCGGTTTTGGACTGTAAAATAAGGGTGTAATAACTTGGCTGATTGTAA
CCCCGCTAACCACTGCGGTCAAACCACTTGCCCACAAAACCACTAATGGCACCCCGGGGAATACCTGCAT
AAGTAGGTGGGCGGGCCAAGATAGGGGCGCGATTGCTGCGATCTGGAGGACAAATTACACACACTTGCGC
CTGAGCGCCAAGCACAGGGTTGTTGGTCCTCATATTCACGAGGTCGCTGAGAGCACGGTGGGCTAATGTT
GCCATGGGTAGCATATACTACCCAAATATCTGGATAGCATATGCTATCCTAATCTATATCTGGGTAGCAT
AGGCTATCCTAATCTATATCTGGGTAGCATATGCTATCCTAATCTATATCTGGGTAGTATATGCTATCCT
AATTTATATCTGGGTAGCATAGGCTATCCTAATCTATATCTGGGTAGCATATGCTATCCTAATCTATATC
TGGGTAGTATATGCTATCCTAATCTGTATCCGGGTAGCATATGCTATCCTAATAGAGATTAGGGTAGTAT
ATGCTATCCTAATTTATATCTGGGTAGCATATACTACCCAAATATCTGGATAGCATATGCTATCCTAATC
TATATCTGGGTAGCATATGCTATCCTAATCTATATCTGGGTAGCATAGGCTATCCTAATCTATATCTGGG
TAGCATATGCTATCCTAATCTATATCTGGGTAGTATATGCTATCCTAATTTATATCTGGGTAGCATAGGC
TATCCTAATCTATATCTGGGTAGCATATGCTATCCTAATCTATATCTGGGTAGTATATGCTATCCTAATC
TGTATCCGGGTAGCATATGCTATCCTCATGCATATACAGTCAGCATATGATACCCAGTAGTAGAGTGGGA
GTGCTATCCTTTGCATATGCCGCCACCTCCCAAGGGGGCGTGAATTTTCGCTGCTTGTCCTTTTCCTGCT
GGTTGCTCCCATTCTTAGGTGAATTTAAGGAGGCCAGGCTAAAGCCGTCGCATGTCTGATTGCTCACCAG
GTAAATGTCGCTAATGTTTTCCAACGCGAGAAGGTGTTGAGCGCGGAGCTGAGTGACGTGACAACATGGG
TATGCCCAATTGCCCCATGTTGGGAGGACGAAAATGGTGACAAGACAGATGGCCAGAAATACACCAACAG
CACGCATGATGTCTACTGGGGATTTATTCTTTAGTGCGGGGGAATACACGGCTTTTAATACGATTGAGGG
CGTCTCCTAACAAGTTACATCACTCCTGCCCTTCCTCACCCTCATCTCCATCACCTCCTTCATCTCCGTC
ATCTCCGTCATCACCCTCCGCGGCAGCCCCTTCCACCATAGGTGGAAACCAGGGAGGCAAATCTACTCCA
TCGTCAAAGCTGCACACAGTCACCCTGATATTGCAGGTAGGAGCGGGCTTTGTCATAACAAGGTCCTTAA
TCGCATCCTTCAAAACCTCAGCAAATATATGAGTTTGTAAAAAGACCATGAAATAACAGACAATGGACTC
CCTTAGCGGGCCAGGTTGTGGGCCGGGTCCAGGGGCCATTCCAAAGGGGAGACGACTCAATGGTGTAAGA
CGACATTGTGGAATAGCAAGGGCAGTTCCTCGCCTTAGGTTGTAAAGGGAGGTCTTACTACCTCCATATA
CGAACACACCGGCGACCCAAGTTCCTTCGTCGGTAGTCCTTTCTACGTGACTCCTAGCCAGGAGAGCTCT
TAAACCTTCTGCAATGTTCTCAAATTTCGGGTTGGAACCTCCTTGACCACGATGCTTTCCAAACCACCCT
CCTTTTTTGCGCCTGCCTCCATCACCCTGACCCCGGGGTCCAGTGCTTGGGCCTTCTCCTGGGTCATCTG
CGGGGCCCTGCTCTATCGCTCCCGGGGGCACGTCAGGCTCACCATCTGGGCCACCTTCTTGGTGGTATTC
AAAATAATCGGCTTCCCCTACAGGGTGGAAAAATGGCCTTCTACCTGGAGGGGGCCTGCGCGGTGGAGAC
CCGGATGATGATGACTGACTACTGGGACTCCTGGGCCTCTTTTCTCCACGTCCACGACCTCTCCCCCTGG
CTCTTTCACGACTTCCCCCCCTGGCTCTTTCACGTCCTCTACCCCGGCGGCCTCCACTACCTCCTCGACC
CCGGCCTCCACTACCTCCTCGACCCCGGCCTCCACTGCCTCCTCGACCCCGGCCTCCACCTCCTGCTCCT
GCCCCTCCTGCTCCTGCCCCTCCTCCTGCTCCTGCCCCTCCTGCCCCTCCTGCTCCTGCCCCTCCTGCCC
CTCCTGCTCCTGCCCCTCCTGCCCCTCCTGCTCCTGCCCCTCCTGCCCCTCCTCCTGCTCCTGCCCCTCC
TGCCCCTCCTCCTGCTCCTGCCCCTCCTGCCCCTCCTGCTCCTGCCCCTCCTGCCCCTCCTGCTCCTGCC
CCTCCTGCCCCTCCTGCTCCTGCCCCTCCTGCTCCTGCCCCTCCTGCTCCTGCCCCTCCTGCTCCTGCCC
CTCCTGCCCCTCCTGCCCCTCCTCCTGCTCCTGCCCCTCCTGCTCCTGCCCCTCCTGCCCCTCCTGCCCC
TCCTGCTCCTGCCCCTCCTCCTGCTCCTGCCCCTCCTGCCCCTCCTGCCCCTCCTCCTGCTCCTGCCCCT
CCTGCCCCTCCTCCTGCTCCTGCCCCTCCTCCTGCTCCTGCCCCTCCTGCCCCTCCTGCCCCTCCTCCTG
CTCCTGCCCCTCCTGCCCCTCCTCCTGCTCCTGCCCCTCCTCCTGCTCCTGCCCCTCCTGCCCCTCCTGC
CCCTCCTCCTGCTCCTGCCCCTCCTCCTGCTCCTGCCCCTCCTGCCCCTCCTGCCCCTCCTGCCCCTCCT
CCTGCTCCTGCCCCTCCTCCTGCTCCTGCCCCTCCTGCTCCTGCCCCTCCCGCTCCTGCTCCTGCTCCTG
TTCCACCGTGGGTCCCTTTGCAGCCAATGCAACTTGGACGTTTTTGGGGTCTCCGGACACCATCTCTATG
TCTTGGCCCTGATCCTGAGCCGCCCGGGGCTCCTGGTCTTCCGCCTCCTCGTCCTCGTCCTCTTCCCCGT
CCTCGTCCATGGTTATCACCCCCTCTTCTTTGAGGTCCACTGCCGCCGGAGCCTTCTGGTCCAGATGTGT
CTCCCTTCTCTCCTAGGCCATTTCCAGGTCCTGTACCTGGCCCCTCGTCAGACATGATTCACACTAAAAG
AGATCAATAGACATCTTTATTAGACGACGCTCAGTGAATACAGGGAGTGCAGACTCCTGCCCCCTCCAAC
AGCCCCCCCACCCTCATCCCCTTCATGGTCGCTGTCAGACAGATCCAGGTCTGAAAATTCCCCATCCTCC
GAACCATCCTCGTCCTCATCACCAATTACTCGCAGCCCGGAAAACTCCCGCTGAACATCCTCAAGATTTG
CGTCCTGAGCCTCAAGCCAGGCCTCAAATTCCTCGTCCCCCTTTTTGCTGGACGGTAGGGATGGGGATTC
TCGGGACCCCTCCTCTTCCTCTTCAAGGTCACCAGACAGAGATGCTACTGGGGCAACGGAAGAAAAGCTG
GGTGCGGCCTGTGAGGATCAGCTTATCGATGATAAGCTGTCAAACATGAGAATTCTTGAAGACGAAAGGG
CCTCGTGATACGCCTATTTTTATAGGTTAATGTCATGATAATAATGGTTTCTTAGACGTCAGGTGGCACT
TTTCGGGGAAATGTGCGCGGAACCCCTATTTGTTTATTTTTCTAAATACATTCAAATATGTATCCGCTCA
TGAGACAATAACCCTGATAAATGCTTCAATAATATTGAAAAAGGAAGAGTATGAGTATTCAACATTTCCG
TGTCGCCCTTATTCCCTTTTTTGCGGCATTTTGCCTTCCTGTTTTTGCTCACCCAGAAACGCTGGTGAAA
GTAAAAGATGCTGAAGATCAGTTGGGTGCACGAGTGGGTTACATCGAACTGGATCTCAACAGCGGTAAGA
TCCTTGAGAGTTTTCGCCCCGAAGAACGTTTTCCAATGATGAGCACTTTTAAAGTTCTGCTATGTGGCGC
GGTATTATCCCGTGTTGACGCCGGGCAAGAGCAACTCGGTCGCCGCATACACTATTCTCAGAATGACTTG
GTTGAGTACTCACCAGTCACAGAAAAGCATCTTACGGATGGCATGACAGTAAGAGAATTATGCAGTGCTG
CCATAACCATGAGTGATAACACTGCGGCCAACTTACTTCTGACAACGATCGGAGGACCGAAGGAGCTAAC
CGCTTTTTTGCACAACATGGGGGATCATGTAACTCGCCTTGATCGTTGGGAACCGGAGCTGAATGAAGCC
ATACCAAACGACGAGCGTGACACCACGATGCCTGCAGCAATGGCAACAACGTTGCGCAAACTATTAACTG
GCGAACTACTTACTCTAGCTTCCCGGCAACAATTAATAGACTGGATGGAGGCGGATAAAGTTGCAGGACC
ACTTCTGCGCTCGGCCCTTCCGGCTGGCTGGTTTATTGCTGATAAATCTGGAGCCGGTGAGCGTGGGTCT
CGCGGTATCATTGCAGCACTGGGGCCAGATGGTAAGCCCTCCCGTATCGTAGTTATCTACACGACGGGGA
GTCAGGCAACTATGGATGAACGAAATAGACAGATCGCTGAGATAGGTGCCTCACTGATTAAGCATTGGTA
ACTGTCAGACCAAGTTTACTCATATATACTTTAGATTGATTTAAAACTTCATTTTTAATTTAAAAGGATC
TAGGTGAAGATCCTTTTTGATAATCTCATGACCAAAATCCCTTAACGTGAGTTTTCGTTCCACTGAGCGT
CAGACCCCGTAGAAAAGATCAAAGGATCTTCTTGAGATCCTTTTTTTCTGCGCGTAATCTGCTGCTTGCA
AACAAAAAAACCACCGCTACCAGCGGTGGTTTGTTTGCCGGATCAAGAGCTACCAACTCTTTTTCCGAAG
GTAACTGGCTTCAGCAGAGCGCAGATACCAAATACTGTCCTTCTAGTGTAGCCGTAGTTAGGCCACCACT
TCAAGAACTCTGTAGCACCGCCTACATACCTCGCTCTGCTAATCCTGTTACCAGTGGCTGCTGCCAGTGG
CGATAAGTCGTGTCTTACCGGGTTGGACTCAAGACGATAGTTACCGGATAAGGCGCAGCGGTCGGGCTGA
ACGGGGGGTTCGTGCACACAGCCCAGCTTGGAGCGAACGACCTACACCGAACTGAGATACCTACAGCGTG
AGCTATGAGAAAGCGCCACGCTTCCCGAAGGGAGAAAGGCGGACAGGTATCCGGTAAGCGGCAGGGTCGG
AACAGGAGAGCGCACGAGGGAGCTTCCAGGGGGAAACGCCTGGTATCTTTATAGTCCTGTCGGGTTTCGC
CACCTCTGACTTGAGCGTCGATTTTTGTGATGCTCGTCAGGGGGGCGGAGCCTATGGAAAAACGCCAGCA
ACGCGGCCTTTTTACGGTTCCTGGCCTTTTGCTGGCCTTGAAGCTGTCCCTGATGGTCGTCATCTACCTG
CCTGGACAGCATGGCCTGCAACGCGGGCATCCCGATGCCGCCGGAAGCGAGAAGAATCATAATGGGGAAG
GCCATCCAGCCTCGCGTCGCGAGCGATTAAACGCGCCAACTAGAGGATCGAGCCCCAGCTGGTTCTTTCC
GCCTCAGAAGCCATAGAGCCCACCGCATCCCCAGCATGCCTGCTATTGTCTTCCCAATCCTCCCCCTTGC
TGTCCTGCCCCACCCCACCCCCCAGAATAGAATGACACCTACTCAGACAATGCGATGCAATTTCCTCATT
TTATTAGGAAAGGACAGTGGGAGTGGCACCTTCCAGGGTCAAGGAAGGCACGGGGGAGGGGCAAACAACA
GATGGCTGGCAACTAGAAGGCACAGTCGAGGCTGATCAGCGAGCTCGTTTATCTTATCAATTCTGTGCCT
CCGGGAGCAGGGTAGGGCTGTGGATTTCTTCTTCTTCCTCTCGAAAGTAGGTTGGCTTTCCCTGTGCACT
AGGGCCCTGCTGGGCCTTCAGCGGACATGAGGCTACCATATGGCTGATGCTCTGGCAGAAGTGGCACTTC
TTGGGCTGGGGTGGCAGCTTGCATTCCTTGGCATGATGATCTAGACCTCCACAGTTGTAGCACCTGTCTC
CTTTTGATCTGCGCTTCTGCATGCTCTTTCCTTTTGGCCGCCTCTCACTCCCAATACAGAATACTCCACC
AGGTCCGGTGACACGGATGGATTCCAGACCCTTGGCTGACTTCTTAAAGGTGAACTCCACTGCCTCACCC
TCCTTCAAGCTCCGGAACCCTTCCATGTGCAGCTTACTCTGGTGCACAAAGACATCCACTGGGGGGTCGA
GCGCGACCCCGGCGCGGGCGGTCATGGACAGGAAGCCGAACCCCATGCGCACGTTGAACCACTTACAGAT
GCCCGCACCGTGCAGCAGCTGAGGCTCGTCCGCCGCCCGGGCCGCGTCCTCCGGCGCCTCCTCGGGCGCC
TCTTCTGCCGCCTTGGCGCAGCCACCTGCAAACTGCTGGTTGGACACGGAGCCCATGGGCCCTGGGTTGG
ACTCCACGTCTCCCGCCAACTTGAGAAGGTCAAAATTCAAAGTCTGTTTCACGCCACTTCCCACGTCTTC
AGGTTGCATGTTCATGGAGTAGTTTAGGAATAAATCCATGGTTTGTGGAGTACTAAAATACCTAGTGGTC
TGCTGTATTACATTAAGGCCTTCCCCAGCAGCTTCCAAGGCAGCCTCCAAGTCACTGGCAGGAGAATTTG
GCTGGAACTGCATGCAGGACTGCAGAGATTCCTCTCCACAGTTATAGAAGGGACTGTTCCAGGCCTGATT
GTTCCAGGATTGGGTGCACCAGGTCTGAGTGTTCCAGGAGTGGTTGCTCCAGGACTGGATGTTCTGGGTC
TGGTTGCTCCAGGTTGAATTGTTCCAGGTCTGGTTGCTCCACATTGGAAGGTTCCCAGTCGGGTTCACCA
GGCATCCCTGGTGGTAGGAAGAGTAAAGGCTGGGGTAGGTAGGTGCTGAGGCCTTCTGCGTCACACCATT
GCTATTCTTCGGCCAGTTGTTTTTCTGCCACCTCTTAGATTTCATTCTCTGGTTCTGGAACCAGGTCTTC
ACCTGTTTGTAGCTGAGGTTCAGGATGTTGGAGAGTTCTTGCATCTGCTGGAGGCTGAGGTATTTCTGTC
TCTGAAATCTATCATTGAGTACACACAGCTGGGTGGAAGAGAACACAGTTCTGGTCTTCTGTTTCTTGAC
CGGGACCTTGTCTTCCTTTTTTGCGACACTCTTCTCTGCAGAAGTGGGTTGTTTGCCTTTGGGACTGGTG
GAAGAATCAGGGCTGTCCTGAATAAGCAGATCCATGGAGGAAGGAAGAGGAGAGACAGTCTCCGTGTGAG
GCATCTCAGCAGAAGACATTTGCAAGGATGGATAGTTTTCTTCAGGCCCACAAATCACAGGCATAGGTGA
AGATTCTTTACAGTCGGATGCTTCAAAGCAAGGCAAGCTTTGGGGACAAGCTGGATCCACACTCATGGTG
GCTTAATCGCGAATTCTTTGCCAAAATGATGAGACAGCACAATAACCAGCACGTTGCCCAGGAGCTGTAG
GAAAAAGAAGAAGGCATGAACATGGTTAGCAGAGGCTCTAGAGCCGCCGGTCACACGCCAGAAGCCGAAC
CCCGCCCTGCCCCGTCCCCCCCGAAGGCAGCCGTCCCCCTGCGGCAGCCCCGAGGCTGGAGATGGAGAAG
GGGACGGCGGCGCGGCGACGCACGAAGGCCCTCCCCGCCCATTTCCTTCCTGCCGGCGCCGCACCGCTTC
GCCCGCGCCCGCTAGAGGGGGTGCGGCGGCGCCTCCCAGATTTCGGCTCCGCCAGATTTGGGACAAAGGA
AGTCCCTGCGCCCTCTCGCACGATTACCATAAAAGGCAATGGCTGCGGCTCGCCGCGCCTCGACAGCCGC
CGGCGCTCCGGGGCCGCCGCGCCCCTCCCCCGAGCCCTCCCCGGCCCGAGGCGGCCCCGCCCCGCCCGGC
ACCCCCACCTGCCGCCACCCCCCGCCCGGCACGGCGAGCCCCGCGCCACGCCCCGCACGGAGCCCCGCAC
CCGAAGCCGGGCCGTGCTCAGCAACTCGGGGAGGGGGGTGCAGGGGGGGGTTACAGCCCGACCGCCGCGC
CCACACCCCCTGCTCACCCCCCCACGCACACACCCCGCACGCAGCCTTTGTTCCCCTCGCAGCCCCCCCG
CACCGCGGGGCACCGCCCCCGGCCGCGCTCCCCTCGCGCACACGCGGAGCGCACAAAGCCCCGCGCCGCG
CCCGCAGCGCTCACAGCCGCCGGGCAGCGCGGGCCGCACGCGGCGCTCCCCACGCACACACACACGCACG
CACCCCCCGAGCCGCTCCCCCCCGCACAAAGGGCCCTCCCGGAGCCCTTTAAGGCTTTCACGCAGCCACA
GAAAAGAAACGAGCCGTCATTAAACCAAGCGCTAATTACAGCCCGGAGGAGAAGGGCCGTCCCGCCCGCT
CACCTGTGGGAGTAACGCGGTCAGTCAGAGCCGGGGCGGGCGGCGCGAGGCGGCGCGGAGCGGGGCACGG
GGCGAAGGCAACGCAGCGACTCCCGCCCGCCGCGCGCTTCGCTTTTTATAGGGCCGCCGCCGCCGCCGCC
TCGCCATAAAAGGAAACTTTCGGAGCGCGCCGCTCTGATTGGCTGCCGCCGCACCTCTCCGCCTCGCCCC
GCCCCGCCCCTCGCCCCGCCCCGCCCCGCCTGGCGCGCGCCCCCCCCCCCCCCGCCCCCATCGCTGCACA
AAATAATTAAAAAATAAATAAATACAAAATTGGGGGTGGGGAGGGGGGGGAGATGGGGAGAGTGAAGCAG
AACGTGGGGCTCACCTCGACCCATGGTAATAGCGATGACTAATACGTAGATGTACTGCCAAGTAGGAAAG
TCCCATAAGGTCATGTACTGGGCATAATGCCAGGCGGGCCATTTACCGTCATTGACGTCAATAGGGGGCG
TACTTGGCATATGATACACTTGATGTACTGCCAAGTGGGCAGTTTACCGTAAATAGTCCACCCATTGACG
TCAATGGAAAGTCCCTATTGGCGTTACTATGGGAACATACGTCATTATTGACGTCAATGGGCGGGGGTCG
TTGGGCGGTCAGCCAGGCGGGCCATTTACCGTAAGTTATGTAACGC
