Features (pLannotate 1.2.2; 57 found; start..end, strand, type, name):
    107..420     +  promoter       U6 promoter: RNA polymerase III promoter for mouse U6 snRNA (Das et al., 1988)
    496..543     -  polyA_signal   HSV TK poly(A) signal: herpes simplex virus thymidine kinase polyadenylation signal (Cole and Stacy, 1985)
    602..754     -  CDS            ble (fragment): BLE_KLEPN - Experimental evidence at protein level: Swiss-Prot protein existence level 1. Binding protein with a strong affinity to the bleomycin family of antibiotics. Binds to CL990; an antimitotic-antibiotic compound. From Klebsiella pneumoniae.
    798..2282    -  CDS            NR5A2 (fragment): NR5A2_HUMAN - Also known as B1F, CPF, FTF. Experimental evidence at protein level: Swiss-Prot protein existence level 1. Nuclear receptor that acts as a key metabolic sensor by regulating the expression of genes involved in bile acid synthesis, cholesterol homeostasis and triglyceride synthesis. Together with the oxysterol receptors NR1H3/LXR-alpha and NR1H2/LXR-beta, acts as an essential transcriptional regulator of lipid metabolism. Plays an anti- inflammatory role during the hepatic acute phase response by acting as a corepressor: inhibits the hepatic acute phase response by preventing diss
   2292..2348    -  CDS            P2A: 2A peptide from porcine teschovirus-1 polyprotein Eukaryotic ribosomes fail to insert a peptide bond between the Gly and Pro residues, yielding separate polypeptides.
   2349..2945    -  CDS            PuroR (fragment): puromycin N-acetyltransferase; pac from Streptomyces; confers resistance to puromycin
   2946..2999    -  CDS            T2A: 2A peptide from Thosea asigna virus capsid protein Eukaryotic ribosomes fail to insert a peptide bond between the Gly and Pro residues, yielding separate polypeptides.
   3000..3716    -  CDS            EGFP: EGFP is a basic (constitutively fluorescent) green fluorescent protein published in 1996, derived from Aequorea victoria. It is reported to be a rapidly-maturing weak dimer with moderate acid sensitivity.
   3726..3782    -  CDS            P2A: 2A peptide from porcine teschovirus-1 polyprotein Eukaryotic ribosomes fail to insert a peptide bond between the Gly and Pro residues, yielding separate polypeptides.
   3786..5645    -  CDS            GLIS1: GLIS1_HUMAN - Experimental evidence at protein level: Swiss-Prot protein existence level 1. Acts as both a repressor and activator of transcription (PubMed:21654807). Binds to the consensus sequence 5'-GACCACCCAC-3' (By similarity). By controlling the expression of genes involved in cell differentiation inhibits the lineage commitment of multipotent cells (PubMed:21654807). Prevents, for instance, the differentiation of multipotent mesenchymal cells into adipocyte and osteoblast (By similarity). From Homo sapiens (Human).
   5646..5699    -  CDS            T2A: 2A peptide from Thosea asigna virus capsid protein Eukaryotic ribosomes fail to insert a peptide bond between the Gly and Pro residues, yielding separate polypeptides.
   5700..7268    -  CDS            KDM4D: KDM4D_HUMAN - Also known as JHDM3D, JMJD2D. Experimental evidence at protein level: Swiss-Prot protein existence level 1. Histone demethylase that specifically demethylates 'Lys-9' of histone H3, thereby playing a central role in histone code. Does not demethylate histone H3 'Lys-4', H3 'Lys-27', H3 'Lys-36' nor H4 'Lys- 20'. Demethylates both di- and trimethylated H3 'Lys-9' residue, while it has no activity on monomethylated residues. Demethylation of Lys residue generates formaldehyde and succinate. From Homo sapiens (Human).
   7286..8464    -  promoter       EF-1α promoter: strong constitutive promoter for human elongation factor EF-1α
   8485..8532    -  polyA_signal   HSV TK poly(A) signal: herpes simplex virus thymidine kinase polyadenylation signal (Cole and Stacy, 1985)
   8591..8743    -  CDS            ble (fragment): BLE_KLEPN - Experimental evidence at protein level: Swiss-Prot protein existence level 1. Binding protein with a strong affinity to the bleomycin family of antibiotics. Binds to CL990; an antimitotic-antibiotic compound. From Klebsiella pneumoniae.
   8764..9567    -  CDS            NeoR/KanR: aminoglycoside phosphotransferase from Tn5; aph(3')-II (or nptII); confers resistance to neomycin, kanamycin, and G418 (Geneticin®)
   9581..10043   -  misc_feature   IRES: internal ribosome entry site (IRES) of the encephalomyocarditis virus (EMCV)
  10171..11301   -  CDS            HSV TK: herpes simplex virus thymidine kinase confers sensitivity to nucleoside analogs such as acyclovir or ganciclovir
  11374..12390   -  intron         chimeric intron: chimera between introns from chicken β-actin and rabbit β-globin
  12391..12668   -  promoter       chicken β-actin promoter: No description available
  12670..12973   -  enhancer       CMV enhancer: human cytomegalovirus immediate early enhancer
  13038..13072   -  promoter       AmpR promoter (fragment): bla
  13099..13527   +  rep_origin     f1 ori (sequence partly withheld): f1 bacteriophage origin of replication; arrow indicates direction of (+) strand synthesis
  13561..13682   -  polyA_signal   SV40 poly(A) signal: SV40 polyadenylation signal
  13705..13788   -  CDS            large T antigen (fragment): large T antigen from SV40 (simian virus 40)
  13806..15125   -  CDS            c-Myc: human c-Myc proto-oncogene
  15195..16145   -  CDS            SOX2: SOX2_HUMAN - Experimental evidence at protein level: Swiss-Prot protein existence level 1. Transcription factor that forms a trimeric complex with OCT4 on DNA and controls the expression of a number of genes involved in embryonic development such as YES1, FGF4, UTF1 and ZFP206 (By similarity). Binds to the proximal enhancer region of NANOG (By similarity). Critical for early embryogenesis and for embryonic stem cell pluripotency (PubMed:18035408). Downstream SRRT target that mediates the promotion of neural stem cell self-renewal (By similarity). Keeps neural cells undifferentiated by countera
  16254..17618   -  CDS            KLF4 (fragment): KLF4_HUMAN - Also known as EZF, GKLF. Experimental evidence at protein level: Swiss-Prot protein existence level 1. Transcription factor; can act both as activator and as repressor. Binds the 5'-CACCC-3' core sequence. Binds to the promoter region of its own gene and can activate its own transcription. Regulates the expression of key transcription factors during embryonic development. Plays an important role in maintaining embryonic stem cells, and in preventing their differentiation. Required for establishing the barrier function of the skin and for postnatal maturation and maintenance of the
  17619..17684   -  CDS            F2A: 2A peptide from foot-and-mouth disease virus polyprotein Eukaryotic ribosomes fail to insert a peptide bond between the Gly and Pro residues, yielding separate polypeptides.
  17694..18773   -  CDS            POU5F1: PO5F1_HUMAN - Also known as OCT3, OCT4, OTF3. Experimental evidence at protein level: Swiss-Prot protein existence level 1. Transcription factor that binds to the octamer motif (5'- ATTTGCAT-3'). Forms a trimeric complex with SOX2 or SOX15 on DNA and controls the expression of a number of genes involved in embryonic development such as YES1, FGF4, UTF1 and ZFP206. Critical for early embryogenesis and for embryonic stem cell pluripotency. From Homo sapiens (Human).
  18787..19965   -  promoter       EF-1α promoter: strong constitutive promoter for human elongation factor EF-1α
  20072..20375   +  enhancer       CMV enhancer: human cytomegalovirus immediate early enhancer
  20377..20656   +  promoter       chicken β-actin promoter: No description available
  20657..21673   +  intron         chimeric intron: chimera between introns from chicken β-actin and rabbit β-globin
  21671..21748   +  CDS            HBB (fragment): HBB_LEPEU - Experimental evidence at protein level: Swiss-Prot protein existence level 1. Involved in oxygen transport from the lung to the various peripheral tissues. From Lepus europaeus (European hare).
  21796..21862   +  ncRNA          mir-302: Accession: RF00668 - microRNA mir-302
  21918..21985   +  ncRNA          mir-302: Accession: RF00668 - microRNA mir-302
  22097..22165   +  ncRNA          mir-302: Accession: RF00668 - microRNA mir-302
  22277..22344   +  ncRNA          mir-302: Accession: RF00668 - microRNA mir-302
  22407..22474   +  ncRNA          mir-367: Accession: RF00735 - microRNA mir-367
  22562..22645   +  CDS            large T antigen (fragment): large T antigen from SV40 (simian virus 40)
  22668..22789   +  polyA_signal   SV40 poly(A) signal: SV40 polyadenylation signal
  23269..25058   -  rep_origin     oriP: Epstein-Barr virus oriP replication origin (Yates et al., 2000)
  25059..25277   -  CDS            gL (fragment): GL_EBVB9 - Experimental evidence at protein level: Swiss-Prot protein existence level 1. The heterodimer glycoprotein H-glycoprotein L is required for the fusion of viral and plasma membranes leading to virus entry into the host cell. Acts as a functional inhibitor of gH and maintains gH in an inhibited form. Upon binding to host integrins, gL dissociates from gH leading to activation of the viral fusion glycoproteins gB and gH. Fusion of EBV with B-lymphocytes requires the additional receptor- binding protein gp42, which forms a complex with gH/gL. The heterodimer gH/gL targets also host EPHA
  25360..27285   -  CDS            EBNA1: Epstein-Barr nuclear antigen 1, also known as EBNA-1 crucial for latent viral infection, and for episomal amplification of vectors containing the oriP origin (Okita et al., 2013)
  27323..27667   -  CDS            BRRF2_EBVB9 (fragment): Protein inferred from homology: Swiss-Prot protein existence level 3. From Epstein-Barr virus (strain B95-8) (HHV-4) (Human herpesvirus 4).
  27670..27693   -  promoter       tet promoter (fragment): E. coli promoter for tetracycline efflux protein gene
  27806..27910   +  promoter       AmpR promoter: bla
  27911..28771   +  CDS            AmpR: β-lactamase; bla; confers resistance to ampicillin, carbenicillin, and related antibiotics
  28942..29530   +  rep_origin     ori: high-copy-number ColE1/pMB1/pBR322/pUC origin of replication
  29576..29699   -  CDS            TcR (fragment): tetracycline efflux protein; tet; confers resistance to tetracycline
  29715..30341   -  CDS            LIN28A: LN28A_HUMAN - Also known as CSDD1, LIN28, ZCCHC1. Experimental evidence at protein level: Swiss-Prot protein existence level 1. RNA-binding protein that inhibits processing of pre-let-7 miRNAs and regulates translation of mRNAs that control developmental timing, pluripotency and metabolism (PubMed:21247876). Seems to recognize a common structural G-quartet (G4) feature in its miRNA and mRNA targets (Probable). 'Translational enhancer' that drives specific mRNAs to polysomes and increases the efficiency of protein synthesis. Its association with the translational machinery and target mRNAs resu
  30342..30407   -  CDS            F2A: 2A peptide from foot-and-mouth disease virus polyprotein Eukaryotic ribosomes fail to insert a peptide bond between the Gly and Pro residues, yielding separate polypeptides.
  30417..31331   -  CDS            NANOG: NANOG_HUMAN - Experimental evidence at protein level: Swiss-Prot protein existence level 1. Transcription regulator involved in inner cell mass and embryonic stem (ES) cells proliferation and self-renewal. Imposes pluripotency on ES cells and prevents their differentiation towards extraembryonic endoderm and trophectoderm lineages. Blocks bone morphogenetic protein-induced mesoderm differentiation of ES cells by physically interacting with SMAD1 and interfering with the recruitment of coactivators to the active SMAD transcriptional complexes. Acts as a transcriptional activator or repressor. B
  31400..32416   -  intron         chimeric intron: chimera between introns from chicken β-actin and rabbit β-globin
  32417..32695   -  promoter       chicken β-actin promoter: No description available
  32697..75      -  enhancer       CMV enhancer (across the origin): human cytomegalovirus immediate early enhancer
>Addgene plasmid #165081 | pMasterK | addgene full sequence | sequence record 444338 | Addgene Long Read Sequencing Result
GGAACTCCATATATGGGCTATGAACTAATGACCCCGTAATTGATTACTATTAATAACTAGTCAATAATCA
ATGTCGAGGGTCGATCCTCTAGAGTCGACGCTAGCGGATCCGACGCCGCCATCTCTAGGCCCGCGCCGGC
CCCCTCGCACAGACTTGTGGGAGAAGCTCGGCTACTCCCCTGCCCCGGTTAATTTGCATATAATATTTCC
TAGTAACTATAGAGGCTTAATGTGCGATAAAAGACAGATAATCTGTTCTTTTTAATACTAGCTACATTTT
ACATGATAGGCTTGGATTTCTATAAGAGATACAAATACTAAATTATTATTTTAAAAAACAGCACAAAAGG
AAACTCACCCTAACTGTAAAGTAATTGTGTGTTTTGAGACTATAAATATCCCTTGGAGAAAAGCCTTGTT
TGGGCCGACTCCAGTGGTAATCTACTTCAAGAGAGTAGATTACCACTGGAGTCTTTTTTGGAATTCCTGC
AGCCCGAACAAACGACCCAACACCGTGCGTTTTATTCTGTCTTTTTATTGCCGTCATAGCGCGGGTTCCT
TCCGGTATTGTCTCCTTCCGTGTTTCAGTTAGCCTCCCCCTAGGGTGGGCGAAGAACTCCAGCATGAGAT
CCCCGCGCTGGAGGATCATCCAGCCGGCGTCCCGGAAAACGATTCCGAAGCCCAACCTTTCATAGAAGGC
GGCGGTGGAATCGAAATCTCGTGATGGCAGGTTGGGCGTCGCTTGGTCGGTCATTTCGAACCCCAGAGTC
CCGCGGCCGCGTCGACATTTAAATTTATGCTCTTTTGGCATGCAACATTTCAATGAGAAGGTTATTATAG
GGCACATCCCCGTTCAGGTGCTTGTAGTAGAGGTATTCTTCAGCCTGCATACTGATGGCCCGGATTTCGG
GTAGTCGAAGAAGTAGCTGTCCAAATTTCTCTGTCTGCTGCGGGTAGTTACACATTGTGTAGTCCAGCAG
GGCGGCATTGACTTGTTCCTGGACACCTTCTACCAGCTGGAAGTTTTCAAGGTTTTTGACATCTAAACTA
AAGAGCACCAAGAATTTCAGACATACGAACTCTCGTTGATCAAACTGGAGAGAACGAAGTTTTGCCACTA
ACTCCTGTGCATGACTCATGAGGTTGTTGAGGGTGGCTCCGGCTTGTGATGCTATTATGGAATAGTCCAC
TTGTTGCCCAGTAACCAGGAAGATGGATCCTTCCTTTCCATGTACCACTTGTCGGTAAATGTGGTCGAGG
ATTAAGAGCTCACTCCAGCAGTTCTGAAGCAGCTTCATTTGGTCATCAACCTTAAGTTCTCTGAAGAAGA
TACTACTCCTGGCCCACTCGACAATGGAGAAGAGAGTTTGATCTGCCATTTTGCACATAAGCCCAAAGGT
GCTCAGCTTTTCGTGCTTGCTTCGGTTAGCCTGCTCTTGCTGCAAATAGGCCATGATTTTAGCCTGGACT
TGAGGCTCATCTGGCTCACACTTCAAAAGTTCCAGTATCAGATGTGGGATGCTTGCTGGAGAGCTCGTCT
GGTAACTATCCATATATGAATAGCCCATTATGGACTCGGGTGAGCTGGTATAGGGGTCTGGGTACTCAGA
CTTGATGGCCCGGCTAGGAAAGTGGCCATATGTTTGGTAACCTTGCAGGCTGCCGTGAGGGGGCATTGTC
ATGCTAATGGGGGATGTTACAAAGGGACTTCTGTCATAGTCTGTAGGAGGCAAGGCAGCATGGTTCAGAG
GTAGGCCTTTGGAGGCAGAGTGGATGTTTTGAATTGCAGAGGAAATGGTCAGGTCAGAGGGCATAGCTTG
GATCACCTGAGACATGGCTTCTAGCTTAAGTCCATTGGCTCGGATGAGGGCTTTTTTCTGTTGCTTCAGG
GCCCTGTCTCTCTTGTACATTGGCCCAAACTTATTCCTTCCTCCACGCATTCGGTCGGCCCTTACAGCTT
CTAGCTTCATTCCAACACTTAGACATTTTTGAAAACGACAGTAAGGACAACGCTTTCTCTGTGTTTTGTC
AATTTGGCAGTTCTGGTTTTCTATACATGTGTACCTTTTATTATTTTGGACTGTTCGCTTAAAAAATCCC
TTGCAGCTTTCACAGGTGAGGAGCCCATAATGGTACCCAGACACTTTATCTCCACACACGGGACAAAGCT
CTTCCAGATCTTCATCATAGGAGTAATTCACCATTTTAAATTGAGACACAATAGGTGTAAGTCCGTGCTT
TAAAGACTCTTGTAAATCCCCAGTATCTGAATTAGAAGACATGGTGGCGATAGGACCGGGGTTTTCTTCC
ACGTCTCCTGCTTGCTTTAACAGAGAGAAGTTCGTGGCGGCACCGGGCTTGCGGGTCATGCACCAGGTGC
GCGGTCCTTCGGGCACCTCGACGTCGGCGGTGACGGTGAAGCCGAGCCGCTCGTAGAAGGGGAGGTTGCG
GGGCGCGGAGGTCTCCAGGAAGGCGGGCACCCCGGCGCGCTCGGCCGCCTCCACTCCGGGGAGCACGACG
GCGCTGCCCAGACCCTTGCCCTGGTGGTCGGGCGAGACGCCGACGGTGGCCAGGAACCACGCGGGCTCCT
TGGGCCGGTGCGGCGCCAGGAGGCCTTCCATCTGTTGCTGCGCGGCCAGCCGGGAACCGCTCAACTCGGC
CATGCGCGGGCCGATCTCGGCGAACACCGCCCCCGCTTCGACGCTCTCCGGCGTGGTCCAGACCGCCACC
GCGGCGCCGTCGTCCGCGACCCACACCTTGCCGATGTCGAGCCCGACGCGCGTGAGGAAGAGTTCTTGCA
GCTCGGTGACCCGCTCGATGTGGCGGTCCGGATCGACGGTGTGGCGCGTGGCGGGGTAGTCGGCGAACGC
GGCGGCGAGGGTGCGTACGGCCCTGGGGACGTCGTCGCGGGTGGCGAGGCGCACCGTGGGCTTGTACTCG
GTCATGGGGCCGGGATTTTCCTCCACGTCCCCGCATGTTAGAAGACTTCCCCTGCCCTCTTTATATAGCT
CGTCCATGCCGAGAGTGATCCCGGCGGCGGTCACGAACTCCAGCAGGACCATGTGATCGCGCTTCTCGTT
GGGGTCTTTGCTCAGGGCGGACTGGGTGCTCAGGTAGTGGTTGTCGGGCAGCAGCACGGGGCCGTCGCCG
ATGGGGGTGTTCTGCTGGTAGTGGTCGGCGAGCTGCACGCTGCCGTCCTCGATGTTGTGGCGGATCTTGA
AGTTCACCTTGATGCCGTTCTTCTGCTTGTCGGCCATGATATAGACGTTGTGGCTGTTGTAGTTGTACTC
CAGCTTGTGCCCCAGGATGTTGCCGTCCTCCTTGAAGTCGATGCCCTTCAGCTCGATGCGGTTCACCAGG
GTGTCGCCCTCGAACTTCACCTCGGCGCGGGTCTTGTAGTTGCCGTCGTCCTTGAAGAAGATGGTGCGCT
CCTGGACGTAGCCTTCGGGCATGGCGGACTTGAAGAAGTCGTGCTGCTTCATGTGGTCGGGGTAGCGGCT
GAAGCACTGCACGCCGTAGGTCAGGGTGGTCACGAGGGTGGGCCAGGGCACGGGCAGCTTGCCGGTGGTG
CAGATGAACTTCAGGGTCAGCTTGCCGTAGGTGGCATCGCCCTCGCCCTCGCCGGACACGCTGAACTTGT
GGCCGTTTACGTCGCCGTCCAGCTCGACCAGGATGGGCACCACCCCGGTGAACAGCTCCTCGCCCTTGCT
CACCATGGTGGCGATAGGACCGGGGTTTTCTTCCACGTCTCCTGCTTGCTTTAACAGAGAGAAGTTCGTG
GCCCCGGTGTCTGTGTAGATGGAGGGGATGTGGCCCAGGCAGTGGTCAAAGGCTCCATTGGGGAAGAAGC
CACAGTCCTCGGGGCCGCTGGACACCACATCTTCAGATGGCTGCTGTGGCAGCGCTGTGGGGCATGAGGC
CTCAGCCAGGGCCTCATAGCCTGTGGCAGGCAAGGGCGTGCTGAGGCTGTGGTAGCCATTGGGCCGCAGG
GGGTTGAAACCGTGGGTCTCCCCGACCAGTCCGTCCCCACCGGCTGCTGGTTCAGCCATCCGGTAGCAGT
CGCCATAGGGGAAGCAACTCTGGATGGAGTGGAAACTGCCCTGGTAACCTTGTGGGCTGGGCAGAGGCGG
GGGTGGAGGGCTCTGGAAGGGTGGGTAGGACGGCTTGCTGGGGAGTGTGGGGAAGGGCTGGCCCCCCGGA
GAATGGCTCTGAGAGGATGGGGGCAGCGGCGGTGGCCCCAGCCCCTTCAGGGGGCTGACTATTGGTGAGA
GGAGGCCGGGCCCCAACCCATCCCGGGTGCTCTCAGCCATGGGCAGAGGGGACAGATGGTGGTGGGAACT
GGTGGTGGCATCCAGCGGGTGGTGCCTGGAAGGTACGTCGTGCGCTGGGGGCAGGAGGCCCGATGCAAGT
CCGTTATGGGGGGTGATGGAGCCAGGATACACACCTGGGAGCAGCTCCTGGCCCAGGCCACAGCCACCCT
TGCCGTCGCTGGCAGCCAGCTGTGTGGACGTGTGGAGCTGCTGCAGGACCAGACACTCGGTCAGGACGTC
GGCCTCGGTGTCAGGGCCCGCATGCAGCTTCTTACGCACCTGCTGCTCTTTGGCTGAATGGGCCTTGACG
TGCTTGCGGAGGGAGCTGGGGTCTGTGTAGCGCTTGGAGCAGCCAGGGATCTGACAGGCGTACGGCTTCG
TGTCTAGGTGGGTGCGCTGGTGCTTGGCGCGGTCGCTGGAGTTGCTGAAGGCCTTCTGGCAACCCGGGTG
CTGGCACAGGTACGGCTTCTCGCCCGTGTGGCTCCTCAGGTGGATCTTGAGGTTCTCCAGCCGTGAGAAG
GCCTTGCTGCAGCCTTCAAACATGCACTTGTTGGGCTTCTCGCCCGAGTGCACTCGCATGTGGATGAGCA
GCTTGTAGCGGGCGTTGAAGGGCTTGTAGCGGCGCACGCAGCCAGCCCAGAAGCAGGTGAAGTCCTCGCC
CTTGCGCTGGTCGGTGTGGCTCTTCTCGATGTGCCGCACCAGCTCCTCCTGCTGCTCATAGGCTGCACAG
CAGTCCACCCAGCGGCACGCCTGCCGCCCGGCCACCACCCTGCCTCCCAGGCCCAGCCCCAGGCCTCCAA
GGCTTGGGCCAGGCGGCAACTGAGACAGGGGATAGGGGGGCGGCAGGCCCTGCTGGTGAGGCCCAAAGAG
CTCTGAAAACTCATCCGCGGGTTCCTGCTTCAGGAAGCTCGCCTTCCGGCAGGCTTCAAGTTGCAAGCTG
CCCTCATGGCTGTCCGTCGATGCAGGGCCAGGCCGGGCCCGCTTGGAAGGGCCCCCCAGATCTCCCGCCA
GAGGGGGGCTCCGGAGTCCATTTACACAGGTGACCAGAGACGTCTGGGAGGAGCGGATGATGGAGGTGAC
GTCGGAGGAGGCACAGGGTGAGGAGGAGGCTGGGGAGGTGGGGGGTAGGCCCAAGACACAGCACCGCTTC
AGGCTGCCCTCGGGGAGGTGGGTCTCGGGCTGGAGGCCCAGGCCAGAGCTGGGTTCGCTGCCCAGAAGGT
AGCAGGAAGGCGCAGGGGTGGCGAGGCTTCGGCCCGGGAGGTCCAGGTCTGGGTGCAGGCCAGTGGCCAG
CGGGCCCCGACAGTGGGCAGACAGGGATGTGCGGGCCTCTGCCATGGGGCCGGGATTTTCCTCCACGTCC
CCGCATGTTAGAAGACTTCCCCTGCCCTCGGGCACAGAAGTCCATCTGCACCCAGAAGCCTTAACAGGAT
GCTGGAGCCCAGGGCTCAGTGGTACAGGCTTGTCCATCAAAGCCCCATCCTCAGGCAGGGGCTCAGGTTC
TGGGCCCAAAGCTGTGCATGTTGTACCCAGCAAGAGGGGCCTTTTGGCTGGAATCTGGAGAGTCAGCTGC
TGAGCTCTTAGTTTCTGAGGAGGGCGACCACGACCACGTCTGCCATTTGACGGGTGGATAATCTGTGCAG
ATGGACCAGGGGTGGATGATAGAGTTGACCTAGGCTTCTTAGAGCTGTGGACAGCAGCCGCTCTGGGCTG
CGTAGCAGTGCCACTGACTGCAGATCGGCGTGGGAGTGAAGAGCACACAAGGGTGTGGGAGCGAGTCCCA
CTGCGGGCAGCCATTGGCAAAGGGGAATGCCGGGCCCAGTGGGGCGAGAGTTGTCTCAGGCCCAACTCTG
CTCTCCTAGGCAACTCGACTTCCTTCTGGGTGTTCAGCTCTTGGCTGGCTAGTACTCTGGGCTCCATGTG
GTCCACAACTGCCCGGTCTTGCCCACGTTTCCACAGCTCATAGCGCTCGGGTTGCAGGATGCGTACGAAG
GCGTCCATGGAAAAGGTCACCCTCGCCTCCCCACAGCTACACTGAGAGGCCACTTTGCCATAATCAATCC
ATCGTGGAGTGGCAAAATTGATGGCCTCTGCACAATTGAAGCCATGATTGAAGCCTGCATGATAGCCATA
GGGAAAAGTCACCATGAACTCCCCAGCCTCCTGAGTCATGCGATTAAAAGGAATCCCGTTCTCTTTGAGA
ACTGTAGGTGAGATGAGGGCTACCTTGTGGCGCAGGAAGGCCTCACAGCCTCGGGAACTGCCTGGAAAGA
GCTCCCTGGCCAGGCGTTCCAGGCGCTGGCCATGTTCTGGGGGCACTGCGTACCAAGTTTTGGGCTCCCC
AAGGTGCAGGTAGTTGATGCTGTAAAGGTCCATGTCCTCCGTGTGCCAAGCGAACGTGGTCTTCCACATG
CCAAAGTACAAGTAGGGTGTATTGACGCCTTCTATGACAACCCCACATTCCTGCTCCAGCAGGTCCTGAA
TTGTTCCCAGGTGCCCAAGATTCCATTGTTTAGTGTTTTCATCAAACAAGGAGCCACTGATGTCAGCACC
ATAAATTGGTGAATTATAGATGCGGTTCTTCCAGTATTTTCGCTCCAAATCTTCGAAATTCAGGTGTGGT
GGAGTCCGATATTTTTCACTATTTGCCAAATGGCGATACTCCCCGACGGTCATGGCTTTCTTCTTTTTAT
GGTATTGAGTAAACACCCCTGCCCGCCCAGAGGCCATCTGCTGGAGGGGAGTGGCTATTAAGATTTCACT
GATATTATCATAGGTCTCTCTGGCTTTCCATTCTTTCGGTGGAATTATCTTAGCCAAGCCAGCTCTATGT
GCACCTTGGGATTCCATGTAAGCAATATATTTATCAAAATCATTAAACTCTTCTTTGGTTGGATAAAATA
TCATTATGTTACAGTTTGGATTCTGGGCACAGTTGGCCTTAGACTTCATACTTTCCATGGTGGCGATCGC
TAGCTTCACGACACCTGAAATGGAAGAAAAAAACTTTGAACCACTGTCTGAGGCTTGAGAATGAACCAAG
ATCCAAACTCAAAAAGGGCAAATTCCAAGGAGAATTACATCAAGTGCCAAGCTGGCCTAACTTCAGTCTC
CACCCACTCAGTGTGGGGAAACTCCATCGCATAAAACCCCTCCCCCCAACCTAAAGACGACGTACTCCAA
AAGCTCGAGAACTAATCGAGGTGCCTGGACGGCGCCCGGTACTCCGTGGAGTCACATGAAGCGACGGCTG
AGGACGGAAAGGCCCTTTTCCTTTGTGTGGGTGACTCACCCGCCCGCTCTCCCGAGCGCCGCGTCCTCCA
TTTTGAGCTCCCTGCAGCAGGGCCGGGAAGCGGCCATCTTTCCGCTCACGCAACTGGTGCCGACCGGGCC
AGCCTTGCCGCCCAGGGCGGGGCGATACACGGCGGCGCGAGGCCAGGCACCAGAGCAGGCCGGCCAGCTT
GAGACTACCCCCGTCCGATTCTCGGTGGCCGCGCTCGCAGGCCCCGCCTCGCCGAACATGTGCGCTGGGA
CGCACGGGCCCCGTCGCCGCCCGCGGCCCCAAAAACCGAAATACCAGTGTGCAGATCTTGGCCCGCATTT
ACAAGACTATCTTGCCAGAAAAAAAGCGTCGCAGCAGGTCATCAAAAATTTTAAATGGCTAGAGACTTAT
CGAAAGCAGCGAGACAGGCGCGAAGGTGCCACCAGATTCGCACGCGGCGGCCCCAGCGCCCAGGCCAGGC
CTCAACTCAAGCACGAGGCGAAGGGGCTCCTTAAGCGCAAGGCCTCGAACTCTCCCACCCACTTCCAACC
CGAAGCTCGGGATCAAGAATCACGTACTGCAGCCAGGTGGAAGTAATTCAAGGCACGCAAGGGCCATAAC
CCGTAAAGAGGCCAGGCCCGCGGGAACCACACACGGCACTTACCTGTGTTCTGGCGGCAAACCCGTTGCG
AAAAAGAACGTTCACGGCGACTACTGCACTTATATACGGTTCTCCCCCACCCTCGGGAAAAAGGCGGAGC
CAGTACACGACATCACTTTCCCAGTTTACCCCGCGCCACCTTCTCTAGGCACCGGTTCAATTGCCGACCC
CTCCCCCCAACTTCTCGGGGACTGTGGGCGATGTGCGCTCTGCCCACTGACGGGCACCGGAGCCTCACGA
TTAATCGCCGCGCCGAACAAACGACCCAACACCGTGCGTTTTATTCTGTCTTTTTATTGCCGTCATAGCG
CGGGTTCCTTCCGGTATTGTCTCCTTCCGTGTTTCAGTTAGCCTCCCCCTAGGGTGGGCGAAGAACTCCA
GCATGAGATCCCCGCGCTGGAGGATCATCCAGCCGGCGTCCCGGAAAACGATTCCGAAGCCCAACCTTTC
ATAGAAGGCGGCGGTGGAATCGAAATCTCGTGATGGCAGGTTGGGCGTCGCTTGGTCGGTCATTTCGAAC
CCCAGAGTCCCGCTCAGAAGAACTCGTCAAGAAGGCGATAGAAGGCGATGCGCTGCGAATCGGGAGCGGC
GATACCGTAAAGCACGAGGAAGCGGTCAGCCCATTCGCCGCCAAGCTCTTCAGCAATATCACGGGTAGCC
AACGCTATGTCCTGATAGCGGTCCGCCACACCCAGCCGGCCACAGTCGATGAATCCAGAAAAGCGGCCAT
TTTCCACCATGATATTCGGCAAGCAGGCATCGCCATGGGTCACGACGAGATCCTCGCCGTCGGGCATGCG
CGCCTTGAGCCTGGCGAACAGTTCGGCTGGCGCGAGCCCCTGATGCTCTTCGTCCAGATCATCCTGATCG
ACAAGACCGGCTTCCATCCGAGTACGTGCTCGCTCGATGCGATGTTTCGCTTGGTGGTCGAATGGGCAGG
TAGCCGGATCAAGCGTATGCAGCCGCCGCATTGCATCAGCCATGATGGATACTTTCTCGGCAGGAGCAAG
GTGAGATGACAGGAGATCCTGCCCCGGCACTTCGCCCAATAGCAGCCAGTCCCTTCCCGCTTCAGTGACA
ACGTCGAGCACAGCTGCGCAAGGAACGCCCGTCGTGGCCAGCCACGATAGCCGCGCTGCCTCGTCCTGCA
GTTCATTCAGGGCACCGGACAGGTCGGTCTTGACAAAAAGAACCGGGCGCCCCTGCGCTGACAGCCGGAA
CACGGCGGCATCAGAGCAGCCGATTGTCTGTTGTGCCCAGTCATAGCCGAATAGCCTCTCCACCCAAGCG
GCCGGAGAACCTGCGTGCAATCCATCTTGTTCAATGGCGGATCCCATGGTTGTGGCCATATTATCATCGT
GTTTTTCAAAGGAAAACCACGTCCCCGTGGTTCGGGGGGCCTAGACGTTTTTTTAACCTCGACTAAACAC
ATGTAAAGCATGTGCACCGAGGCCCCAGATCAGATCCCATACAATGGGGTACCTTCTGGGCATCCTTCAG
CCCCTTGTTGAATACGCTTGAGGAGAGCCATTTGACTCTTTCCACAACTATCCAACTCACAACGTGGCAC
TGGGGTTGTGCCGCCTTTGCAGGTGTATCTTATACACGTGGCTTTTGGCCGCAGAGGCACCTGTCGCCAG
GTGGGGGGTTCCGCTGCCTGCAAAGGGTCGCTACAGACGTTGTTTGTCTTCAAGAAGCTTCCAGAGGAAC
TGCTTCCTTCACGACATTCAACAGACCTTGCATTCCTTTGGCGAGAGGGGAAAGACCCCTAGGAATGCTC
GTCAAGAAGACAGGGCCAGGTTTCCGGGCCCTCACATTGCCAAAAGACGGCAATATGGTGGAAAATAACA
TATAGACAAACGCACACCGGCCTTATTCCAAGCGGCTTCGGCCAGTAACGTTAGGGGGGGGGGGAGGGAG
AGGGGCGGATCCGCGGCCGCTCAGTTAGCCTCCCCCATCTCCCGGGCAAACGTGCGCGCCAGGTCGCATA
TCGTCGGTATGGAGCCGGGGGTGGTGACGTGGGTCTGGACCATCCCGGAGGTAAGTTGCAGCAGGGCGTC
CCGGCAGCCGGCGGGCGATTGGTCGTAATCCAGGATAAAGACGTGCATGGAACGGAGGCGTTTGGCCAAG
ACGTCCAAGGCCCAGGCAAACACGTTATACAGGTCGCCGTTGGGGGCCAGCAACTCGGGGGCCCGAAACA
GGGTAAATAACGTGTCCCCGATATGGGGTCGTGGGCCCGCGTTGCTCTGGGGCTCGGCACCCTGGGGCGG
CACGGCCGTCCCCGAAAGCTGTCCCCAGTCCTCCCGCCACGACCCGCCGCACTGCAGATACCGCACCGTA
TTGGCAAGTAGCCCGTAAACGCGGCGAATCGCAGCCAGCATAGCCAGGTCCAGCCGCTCGCCGGGGCGCT
GGCGTTTGGCCAGGCGGTCGATGTGTCTGTCCTCCGGAAGGGCCCCAAGCACGATGTTGGTGCCGGGCAA
GGTCGGCGGGATGAGGGCCACGAACGCCAGCACGGCCTGGGGGGTCATGCTGCCCATAAGGTACCGCGCG
GCCGGGTAGCACAGGAGGGCGGCGATGGGATGGCGGTCGAAGATGAGGGTGAGGGCCGGGGGCGGGGCAT
GTGAGCTCCCAGCCTCCCCCCCGATATGAGGAGCCAGAACGGCGTCGGTCACGGCATAAGGCATGCCCAT
TGTTATCTGGGCGCTTGTCATTACCACCGCCGCGTCCCCGGCCGATATCTCACCCTGGTCGAGGCGGTGT
TGTGTGGTGTAGATGTTCGCGATTGTCTCGGAAGCCCCCAGCACCCGCCAGTAAGTCATCGGCTCGGGTA
CGTAGACGATATCGTCGCGCGAACCCAGGGCCACCAGCAGTTGCGTGGTGGTGGTTTTCCCCATCCCGTG
GGGACCGTCTATATAAACCCGCAGTAGCGTGGGCATTTTCTGCTCCGGGCGGACTTCCGTGGCTTCTTGC
TGCCGGCGAGGGCGCAACGCCGTACGTCGGTTGCTATGGCCGCGAGAACGCGCAGCCTGGTCGAACGCAG
ACGCGTGTTGATGGCCGGGGTACGAAGCCATATTACCCTGTTATCCCTAGAATTCTTTGCCAAAATGATG
AGACAGCACAATAACCAGCACGTTGCCCAGGAGCTGTAGGAAAAAGAAGAAGGCATGAACATGGTTAGCA
GAGGCTCTAGAGCCGCCGGTCACACGCCAGAAGCCGAACCCCGCCCTGCCCCGTCCCCCCCGAAGGCAGC
CGTCCCCCCGCGGACAGCCCCGAGGCTGGAGAGGGAGAAGGGGACGGCGGCGCGGCGACGCACGAAGGCC
CTCCCCGCCCATTTCCTTCCTGCCGGCGCCGCACCGCTTCGCCCCGCGCCCGCTAGAGGGGGTGCGGCGG
CGCCTCCCAGATTTCGGCTCCGCACAGATTTGGGACAAAGGAAGTCCCTGCGCCCTCTCGCACGATTACC
ATAAAAGGCAATGGCTGCGGCTCGCCGCGCCTCGACAGCCGCCGGCGCTCCGGGGGCCGCCGCGCCCCTC
CCCCGAGCCCTCCCCGGCCCGAGGCGGCCCCGCCCCGCCCGGCACCCCCACCTGCCGCCACCCCCCGCCC
GGCACGGCGAGCCCCGCGCCACGCCCCGTACGGAGCCCCGCACCCGAAGCCGGGCCGTGCTCAGCAACTC
GGGGAGGGGGGTGCAGGGGGGGTTGCAGCCCGACCGACGCGCCCACACCCCCTGCTCACCCCCCCACGCA
CACACCCCGCACGCAGCCTTTGTTCCCCTCGCAGCCCCCCCCGCACCGCGGGGCACCGCCCCCGGCCGCG
CTCCCCTCGCGCACACTGCGGAGCGCACAAAGCCCCGCGCCGCGCCCGCAGCGCTCACAGCCGCCGGGCA
GCGCGGAGCCGCACGCGGCGCTCCCCACGCACACACACACGCACGCACCCCCCGAGCCGCTCCCCCCGCA
CAAAGGGCCCTCCCGGAGCCCCTCAAGGCTTTCACGCAGCCACAGAAAAGAAACAAGCCGTCATTAAACC
AAGCGCTAATTACAGCCCGGAGGAGAAGGGCCGTCCCGCCCGCTCACCTGTGGGAGTAACGCGGTCAGTC
AGAGCCGGGGCGGGCGGCGCGAGGCGGCGGCGGAGCGGGGCACGGGGCGAAGGCAGCGCGCAGCGACTCC
CGCCCGCCGCGCGCTTCGCTTTTTATAGGGCCGCCGCCGCCGCCGCCTCGCCATAAAAGGAAACTTTCGG
AGCGCGCCGCTCTGATTGGCTGCCGCCGCACCTCTCCGCCTCGCCCCGCCCCGCCCCTCGCCCCGCCCCG
CCCCGCCTGGCGCGCGCCCCCCCCCCCCCCCCGCCCCCATCGCTGCACAAAATAATTAAAAAATAAATAA
ATACAAAATTGGGGGTGGGGAGGGGGGGGAGATGGGGAGAGTGAAGCAGAACGTGGGGCTCACCTCGACC
ATGGTAATAGCGATGACTAATACGTAGATGTACTGCCAAGTAGGAAAGTCCCATAAGGTCATGTACTGGG
CATAATGCCAGGCGGGCCATTTACCGTCATTGACGTCAATAGGGGGCGTACTTGGCATATGATACACTTG
ATGTACTGCCAAGTGGGCAGTTTACCGTAAATACTCCACCCATTGACGTCAATGGAAAGTCCCTATTGGC
GTTACTATGGGAACATACGTCATTATTGACGTCAATGGGCGGGGGTCGTTGGGCGGTCAGCCAGGCGGGC
CATTTACCGTAAGTTATGTAACGCGGAACTCCATATATGGGCTATGAACTAATGACCCCGTAATTGATTA
CTATTAATAACTAGCGCTGTATTTAGAAAAATAAACAAATAGGGGTTCCGCGCACATTTCCCCGAAAAGT
GCCACCTG
[124 nt withheld, positions 13099-13222]
C
[91 nt withheld, positions 13224-13314]
A
[49 nt withheld, positions 13316-13364]
CCTTTGACGTTGGAGTCCACGTTCTTT
[37 nt withheld, positions 13392-13428]
ACCCTATCTCGGTCTATTCTTTTGATTTATAAGGGATTTTGCCGATTTCGGCCTATTGGTTAAAAAATGA
GCTGATTTAACAAAAATTTAACGCGAATTTTAACAAAATATTAACGCTTACAATTTACGCCTTAAGATAC
ATTGATGAGTTTGGACAAACCACAACTAGAATGCAGTGAAAAAAATGCTTTATTTGTGAAATTTGTGATG
CTATTGCTTTATTTGTAACCATTATAAGCTGCAATAAACAAGTTAACAACAACAATTGCATTCATTTTAT
GTTTCAGGTTCAGGGGGAGGTGTGGGAGGTTTTTTAAAGCAAGTAAAACCTCTACAAATGTGGTATGGCT
GATTATGATCTAGAGTCGCGGCCGCTATTACGCACAAGAGTTCCGTAGCTGTTCAAGTTTGTGTTTCAAC
TGTTCTCGTCGTTTCCGCAACAAGTCCTCTTCAGAAATGAGCTTTTGCTCCTCTGCTTGGACGGACAGGA
TGTATGCTGTGGCTTTTTTAAGGATAACTACCTTGGGGGCCTTTTCATTGTTTTCCAACTCCGGGATCTG
GTCACGCAGGGCAAAAAAGCTCCGTTTTAGCTCGTTCCTCCTCTGGCGCTCCAAGACGTTGTGTGTTCGC
CTCTTGACATTCTCCTCGGTGTCCGAGGACCTGGGGCTGGTGCATTTTCGGTTGTTGCTGATCTGTCTCA
GGACTCTGACACTGTCCAACTTGACCCTCTTGGCAGCAGGATAGTCCTTCCGAGTGGAGGGAGGCGCTGC
GTAGTTGTGCTGATGTGTGGAGACGTGGCACCTCTTGAGGACCAGTGGGCTGTGAGGAGGTTTGCTGTGG
CCTCCAGCAGAAGGTGATCCAGACTCTGACCTTTTGCCAGGAGCCTGCCTCTTTTCCACAGAAACAACAT
CGATTTCTTCCTCATCTTCTTGTTCCTCCTCAGAGTCGCTGCTGGTGGTGGGCGGTGTCTCCTCATGGAG
CACCAGGGGCTCGGGGCTGCCCTGCGGGGAGGACTCCGTCGAGGAGAGCAGAGAATCCGAGGACGGAGAG
AAGGCGCTGGAGTCTTGCGAGGCGCAGGACTTGGGCGAGCTGCTGTCGTTGAGAGGGTAGGGGAAGACCA
CCGAGGGGTCGATGCACTCTGAGGCGGCGGCGCTCAGATCCTGCAGGTACAAGCTGGAGGTGGAGCAGAC
GCTGTGGCCGCGGGCGGGGTTCGGGCTGCCGCTGTCTTTGCGCGCAGCCTGGTAGGAGGCCAGCTTCTCT
GAGACGAGCTTGGCGGCGGCCGAGAAGCCGCTCCACATACAGTCCTGGATGATGATGTTTTTGATGAAGG
TCTCGTCGTCCGGGTCGCAGATGAAACTCTGGTTCACCATGTCTCCTCCCAGCAGCTCGGTCACCATCTC
CAGCTGGTCGGCCGTGGAGAAGCTCCCGCCACCGCCGTCGTTGTCTCCCCGAAGGGAGAAGGGTGTGACC
GCAACGTAGGAGGGCGAGCAGAGCCCGGAGCGGCGGCTAGGGGACAGGGGCGGGGTGGGCAGCAGCTCGA
ATTTCTTCCAGATATCCTCGCTGGGCGCCGGGGGCTGCAGCTCGCTCTGCTGCTGCTGCTGGTAGAAGTT
CTCCTCCTCGTCGCAGTAGAAATACGGCTGCACCGAGTCGTAGTCGAGGTCATAGTTCCTGTTGGTGAAG
CTAACGTTGAGGGGCATAGGACCGGGGTTACTTTCAACATCGCCAGCGAGTTTCAACAAAGCGTAGTTAG
TACATTGCCCACTACCCATGTGTGAGAGGGGCAGTGTGCCGTTAATGGCCGTGCCGGGCACCGGGCCGCT
CTGGTAGTGCTGGGACATGTGAAGTCTGCTGGGGGCGGCGGGTTCCGGCACCTCGGCGCCGGGGAGATAC
ATGCTGATCATGTCCCGGAGGTCCCCGGCCTGGCAGGGCGCCCTGGAGTGGGAGGAAGAGGTAACCACAG
GGGGGCTGGAGCTGGCCTCGGACTTGACCACCGAACCCATGGAGCCAAGAGCCATGCCAGGGGTGCCCTG
CTGCGAGTAGGACATGCTGTAGGTGGGCGAGCCGTTCATGTAGGTCTGCGAGCTGGTCATGGAGTTGTAC
TGCAGGGCGCTCACGTCGTAGCGGTGCATGGGCTGCATCTGCGCTGCGCCGTGCGCATTGAGGCCCGGGT
GCTGCGGGTAGCCCAGCTGGTCCTGCATCATGCTGTAGCTGCCGTTGCTCCAGCCGTTCATGTGCGCGTA
ACTGTCCATGCGCTGGTTCACGCCCGCGCCCAGGCCGGCGCCCACCCCGACCCCGCTCGCCATGCTATTG
CCGCCGGGGGCCAGCAGCCCGCCGGGCAGCGTGTACTTATCCTTCTTCATGAGCGTCTTGGTTTTCCGCC
GGGGCCGGTATTTATAATCCGGGTGCTCCTTCATGTGCAGCGCTCGCAGCCGCTTAGCCTCGTCGATGAA
CGGCCGCTTCTCCGTCTCCGACAAAAGTTTCCACTCGGCGCCCAGGCGCTTGCTGATCTCCGAGTTGTGC
ATCTTGGGGTTCTCCTGGGCCATCTTGCGCCGCTGCCCGCGGGACCACACCATGAAGGCATTCATGGGCC
GCTTGACGCGGTCCGGGCTGTTTTTCTGGTTGCCGCCGGCCGCCGCCGCGGTGGAGTTGCCGCCGCCGCC
CCCCGAAGTTTGCTGCGGGCCCGGCGGCTTCAGCTCCGTCTCCATCATGTTGTACATGGGGCCGGGGTTC
TCCTCCACGTCGCCGCAGGTCAGCAGGCTGCCCCTGCCCTCGCCGCTGCCAAAATGCCTCTTCATGTGTA
AGGCGAGGTGGTCCGACCTGGAAAATGCTCGGTCGCATTTTTGGCACTGGAACGGGCGGTGCCCCGTGTG
TTTACGGTAGTGCCTGGTCAGTTCATCTGAGCGGGCGAATTTCCATCCACAGCCGTCCCAGTCACAGTGG
TAAGGTTTCTCACCTGTGTGGGTTCGCAGGTGTGCCTTGAGATGGGAACTCTTTGTGTAGGTTTTGCCGC
AGCCCGCGTAATCACAAGTGTGGGTGGCGGTCCTTTTCCGGGGCCACGATCGTCTTCCCCTCTTTGGCTT
GGGCTCCTCTGGCATGCAGGAACCGGGTGGCATGAGCTCTTGGTAATGGAGCGGCGGGACTTGCGGCTGC
ATCTGATCGGGCAGGAAGGATGGGTAATTGGGCCCCGGGTGGGGATGGAAGCCGGGAGGAAGCGGCAGGG
CAGGGTGACAGTCCCTGCTGCTCAGCACTTCCTCAAGACCCAGGGTCGGGGTAGTCCTGCTGGGGAGCTG
CCGCCCCAGGGGGAAGTCGTGTGCAGCCGGCCGGTGGCCATTGCTGAGAGGGGGTCCAGCGCCCAAGTGG
GTGCACGAAGAGACCGCCTCCTGCTTGATCTTGGGGCACGTGCGCGGCGGCCCGCCGTTGTAGGGCGCCA
CCACCACCGGGTGGCTGCCGTCAGGGCTGCCTTTGCTGACGCTGATGACCGACGGGCTGCCGTACTCGCT
GCCAGGGGCGCTCAGCGACGCCTTCAGCACGAACTTGCCCATCAGCCCGCCACCTGGCGGCTGCGGCTGC
TGCGGCGGAATGTACACCGGGTCCAATTCTGGCCGCAGGAGCTCGGCCACGAAGCCGCCCGAGGGGCTCA
CGTCGTTGATGTCCGCCAGGTTGAAGGGAGCCGTCGGAGGGGGAGCGGACTCCCTGCCATAGAGGAGGCC
TCCGCCCGTGCCGCCCGGCGCCACGCCCGGGTCGTTCCCGGCCCGGATCGGATAGGTGAAGCTGCAGGTG
GAGGGCGCGCTGGCAGGGCCGCTGCTCGACGGCGACGACGAAGAGGAGGCTGACGCTGACGAGGACACGG
TGGCGGCCACTGACTCCGGAGGATGGGTCAGCGAATTGGAGAGAATAAAGTCCAGGTCCAGGAGATCGTT
GAACTCCTCGGTCTCTCTCCGAGGTAGGGGCGCCAGGTTGCTACCGCCGCAAGCCGCACCGGCTCCGCCG
CTCTCCAGGTCTGTGGCCACGGTCGCCGCCGCCAGGTCATAGGGGCGGCCGGGAAGCACTGGGGGAAGTC
GCTTCATGTGGGAGAGCTCCTCCCGCCAGCGGTTATTCGGGGCACCTGCTTGACGCAGTGTCTTCTCCCT
TCCCGCCGGGCCAGACGCGAACGTGGAGAAAGATGGGAGCAGCGCGTCGCTGACAGCCATGGGCCCTGGG
TTGGACTCCACGTCTCCCGCCAACTTGAGAAGGTCAAAATTCAAAGTCTGTTTCACGCCACTTCCGTTTG
AATGCATGGGAGAGCCCAGAGTGGTGACGGAGACAGGGGGAAAGGCTTCCCCCTCAGGGAAAGGGACCGA
GGAGTACAGTGCAGTGAAGTGAGGGCTCCCATAGCCTGGGGTACCAAAATGGGGCCCTGGGGCCAGAGGA
AAGGACACTGGTCCCCCTGAGAAAGGAGACCCAGCAGCCTCAAAATCCTCTCGTTGTGCATAGTCGCTGC
TTGATCGCTTGCCCTTCTGGCGCCGGTTACAGAACCACACTCGGACCACATCCTTCTCGAGCCCAAGCTG
CTGGGCGATGTGGCTGATCTGCTGCAGTGTGGGTTTCGGGCACTGCAGGAACAAATTCTCCAGGTTGCCT
CTCACTCGGTTCTCGATACTGGTTCGCTTTCTCTTTCGGGCCTGCACGAGGGTTTCTGCTTTGCATATCT
CCTGAAGATTTTCATTGTTGTCAGCTTCCTCCACCCACTTCTGCAGCAAGGGCCGCAGCTTACACATGTT
CTTGAAGCTAAGCTGCAGAGCCTCAAAGCGGCAGATGGTCGTTTGGCTGAATACCTTCCCAAATAGAACC
CCCAGGGTGAGCCCCACATCGGCCTGTGTATATCCCAGGGTGATCCTCTTCTGCTTCAGGAGCTTGGCAA
ATTGCTCGAGTTCTTTCTGCAGAGCTTTGATGTCCTGGGACTCCTCCGGGTTTTGCTCCAGCTTCTCCTT
CTCCAGCTTCACGGCACCAGGGGTGACGGTGCAGGGCTCCGGGGAGGCCCCATCGGAGTTGCTCTCCACC
CCGACTCCTGCTTCGCCCTCAGGCTGAGAGGTCTCCAAGCCGCCTTGGGGCACTAGCCCCACTCCAACCT
GGGGCCCACAGTACGCCATCCCCCCACAGAACTCATACGGCGGGGGGCATGGGGGAATCCCCCACACCTC
AGAGCCTGGCCCAACCCCCGGCCCGATTCCTGGCCCTCCAGGAGGGCCTTGGAAGCTTAGCCAGGTCCGA
GGATCAACCCAGCCCGGCTCCGGCCCCCCTGGCCCATCACCTCCACCACCTGGAGGGGGCGAGAAGGCGA
AATCCGAAGCCAGGTGTCCCGCCATGGTGGCGCTAGCTTCACGACACCTGAAATGGAAGAAAAAAACTTT
GAACCACTGTCTGAGGCTTGAGAATGAACCAAGATCCAAACTCAAAAAGGGCAAATTCCAAGGAGAATTA
CATCAAGTGCCAAGCTGGCCTAACTTCAGTCTCCACCCACTCAGTGTGGGGAAACTCCATCGCATAAAAC
CCCTCCCCCCAACCTAAAGACGACGTACTCCAAAAGCTCGAGAACTAATCGAGGTGCCTGGACGGCGCCC
GGTACTCCGTGGAGTCACATGAAGCGACGGCTGAGGACGGAAAGGCCCTTTTCCTTTGTGTGGGTGACTC
ACCCGCCCGCTCTCCCGAGCGCCGCGTCCTCCATTTTGAGCTCCCTGCAGCAGGGCCGGGAAGCGGCCAT
CTTTCCGCTCACGCAACTGGTGCCGACCGGGCCAGCCTTGCCGCCCAGGGCGGGGCGATACACGGCGGCG
CGAGGCCAGGCACCAGAGCAGGCCGGCCAGCTTGAGACTACCCCCGTCCGATTCTCGGTGGCCGCGCTCG
CAGGCCCCGCCTCGCCGAACATGTGCGCTGGGACGCACGGGCCCCGTCGCCGCCCGCGGCCCCAAAAACC
GAAATACCAGTGTGCAGATCTTGGCCCGCATTTACAAGACTATCTTGCCAGAAAAAAAGCGTCGCAGCAG
GTCATCAAAAATTTTAAATGGCTAGAGACTTATCGAAAGCAGCGAGACAGGCGCGAAGGTGCCACCAGAT
TCGCACGCGGCGGCCCCAGCGCCCAGGCCAGGCCTCAACTCAAGCACGAGGCGAAGGGGCTCCTTAAGCG
CAAGGCCTCGAACTCTCCCACCCACTTCCAACCCGAAGCTCGGGATCAAGAATCACGTACTGCAGCCAGG
TGGAAGTAATTCAAGGCACGCAAGGGCCATAACCCGTAAAGAGGCCAGGCCCGCGGGAACCACACACGGC
ACTTACCTGTGTTCTGGCGGCAAACCCGTTGCGAAAAAGAACGTTCACGGCGACTACTGCACTTATATAC
GGTTCTCCCCCACCCTCGGGAAAAAGGCGGAGCCAGTACACGACATCACTTTCCCAGTTTACCCCGCGCC
ACCTTCTCTAGGCACCGGTTCAATTGCCGACCCCTCCCCCCAACTTCTCGGGGACTGTGGGCGATGTGCG
CTCTGCCCACTGACGGGCACCGGAGCCTCACGATTAATTAATAGGGATAACAGGGTAATTTAAATAGATC
TACTAGTTATTAATAGTAATCAATTACGGGGTCATTAGTTCATAGCCCATATATGGAGTTCCGCGTTACA
TAACTTACGGTAAATGGCCCGCCTGGCTGACCGCCCAACGACCCCCGCCCATTGACGTCAATAATGACGT
ATGTTCCCATAGTAACGCCAATAGGGACTTTCCATTGACGTCAATGGGTGGAGTATTTACGGTAAACTGC
CCACTTGGCAGTACATCAAGTGTATCATATGCCAAGTACGCCCCCTATTGACGTCAATGACGGTAAATGG
CCCGCCTGGCATTATGCCCAGTACATGACCTTATGGGACTTTCCTACTTGGCAGTACATCTACGTATTAG
TCATCGCTATTACCATGGTCGAGGTGAGCCCCACGTTCTGCTTCACTCTCCCCATCTCCCCCCCCCTCCC
CACCCCCAATTTTGTATTTATTTATTTTTTAATTATTTTGTGCAGCGATGGGGGCGGGGGGGGGGGGGGG
GGCGCGCGCCAGGCGGGGCGGGGCGGGGCGAGGGGCGGGGCGGGGCGAGGCGGAGAGGTGCGGCGGCAGC
CAATCAGAGCGGCGCGCTCCGAAAGTTTCCTTTTATGGCGAGGCGGCGGCGGCGGCGGCCCTATAAAAAG
CGAAGCGCGCGGCGGGCGGGAGTCGCTGCGCGCTGCCTTCGCCCCGTGCCCCGCTCCGCCGCCGCCTCGC
GCCGCCCGCCCCGGCTCTGACTGACCGCGTTACTCCCACAGGTGAGCGGGCGGGACGGCCCTTCTCCTCC
GGGCTGTAATTAGCGCTTGGTTTAATGACGGCTTGTTTCTTTTCTGTGGCTGCGTGAAAGCCTTGAGGGG
CTCCGGGAGGGCCCTTTGTGCGGGGGGAGCGGCTCGGGGGGTGCGTGCGTGTGTGTGTGCGTGGGGAGCG
CCGCGTGCGGCTCCGCGCTGCCCGGCGGCTGTGAGCGCTGCGGGCGCGGCGCGGGGCTTTGTGCGCTCCG
CAGTGTGCGCGAGGGGAGCGCGGCCGGGGGCGGTGCCCCGCGGTGCGGGGGGGGCTGCGAGGGGAACAAA
GGCTGCGTGCGGGGTGTGTGCGTGGGGGGGTGAGCAGGGGGTGTGGGCGCGTCGGTCGGGCTGCAACCCC
CCCTGCACCCCCCTCCCCGAGTTGCTGAGCACGGCCCGGCTTCGGGTGCGGGGCTCCGTACGGGGCGTGG
CGCGGGGCTCGCCGTGCCGGGCGGGGGGTGGCGGCAGGTGGGGGTGCCGGGCGGGGCGGGGCCGCCTCGG
GCCGGGGAGGGCTCGGGGGAGGGGCGCGGCGGCCCCCGGAGCGCCGGCGGCTGTCGAGGCGCGGCGAGCC
GCAGCCATTGCCTTTTATGGTAATCGTGCGAGAGGGCGCAGGGACTTCCTTTGTCCCAAATCTGTGCGGA
GCCGAAATCTGGGAGGCGCCGCCGCACCCCCTCTAGCGGGCGCGGGGCGAAGCGGTGCGGCGCCGGCAGG
AAGGAAATGGGCGGGGAGGGCCTTCGTGCGTCGCCGCGCCGCCGTCCCCTTCTCCCTCTCCAGCCTCGGG
GCTGTCCGCGGGGGGACGGCTGCCTTCGGGGGGGACGGGGCAGGGCGGGGTTCGGCTTCTGGCGTGTGAC
CGGCGGCTCTAGAGCCTCTGCTAACCATGTTCATGCCTTCTTCTTTTTCCTACAGCTCCTGGGCAACGTG
CTGGTTATTGTGCTGTCTCATCATTTTGGCAAAGAATTCGCTAGTCGACGAGCGGCCGCAGCTCTAAATA
CTCTGAAGTCCAAAGAAGTTGTATGTTGGGTGGGCTCCCTTCAACTTTAACATGGAAGTGCTTTCTGTGA
CTTTAAAAGTAAGTGCTTCCATGTTTTAGTAGGAGTGAATCCAATTTACTTCTCCAAAATAGAACACGCT
AACCTCATTTGAAGGGATCCCCTTTGCTTTAACATGGGGGTACCTGCTGTGTGAAACAAAAGTAAGTGCT
TCCATGTTTCAGTGGAGGTGTCTCCAAGCCAGCACACCTTTTGTTACAAAATTTTTTTGTTATTGTGTTT
TAAGGTTACTAAGCTTGTTACAGGTTAAAGGATTCTAACTTTTTCCAAGACTGGGCTCCCCACCACTTAA
ACGTGGATGTACTTGCTTTGAAACTAAAGAAGTAAGTGCTTCCATGTTTTGGTGATGGTAAGTCTTCCTT
TTACATTTTTATTATTTTTTTAGAAAATAACTTTATTGTATTGACCGCAGCTCATATATTTAAGCTTTAT
TTTGTATTTTTACATCTGTTAAGGGGCCCCCTCTACTTTAACATGGAGGCACTTGCTGTGACATGACAAA
AATAAGTGCTTCCATGTTTGAGTGTGGTGGTTCCTACCTAATCAGCAATTGCGTTAACGCCCACACTGTG
TGCAGTTCTTGGCTACAGGCCATTACTGTTGCTAATATGCAACTCTGTTGAATATAAATTGGAATTGCAC
TTTAGCAATGGTGATGGATTGTTAAGCCAATGACAGAATTTAAACCACAGACTTACTTTGATAGCACTCT
TAATGGTATAACTTCTTCTCCCAGGCGCGTCTAGATCATAATCAGCCATACCACATTTGTAGAGGTTTTA
CTTGCTTTAAAAAACCTCCCACACCTCCCCCTGAACCTGAAACATAAAATGAATGCAATTGTTGTTGTTA
ACTTGTTTATTGCAGCTTATAATGGTTACAAATAAAGCAATAGCATCACAAATTTCACAAATAAAGCATT
TTTTTCACTGCATTCTAGTTGTGGTTTGTCCAAACTCATCAATGTATCTTAAAGACGTCTTTAATTAATC
GACTCTAGAGGATCGATCCCCGCCCCGGACGAACTAAACCTGACTACGACATCTCTGCCCCTTCTTCGCG
GGGCAGTGCATGTAATCCCTTCAGTTGGTTGGTACAACTTGCCAACTGGGCCCTGTTCCACATGTGACAC
GGGGGGGGGACCAAACACAAAGGGGTTCTCTGACTGTAGTTGACATCCTTATAAATGGATGTGCACATTT
GCCAACACTGAGTGGCTTTCATCCTGGAGCAGACTTTGCAGTCTGTGGACTGCAACACAACATTGCCTTT
ATGTGTAACTCTTGGCTGAAGCTCTTACACCAATGCTGGGGGACATGTACCTCCCAGGGGCCCAGGAAGA
CTACGGGAGGCTACACCAACGTCAATCAGAGGGGCCTGTGTAGCTACCGATAAGCGGACCCTCAAGAGGG
CATTAGCAATAGTGTTTATAAGGCCCCCTTGTTAACCCTAAACGGGTAGCATATGCTTCCCGGGTAGTAG
TATATACTATCCAGACTAACCCTAATTCAATAGCATATGTTACCCAACGGGAAGCATATGCTATCGAATT
AGGGTTAGTAAAAGGGTCCTAAGGAACAGCGATATCTCCCACCCCATGAGCTGTCACGGTTTTATTTACA
TGGGGTCAGGATTCCACGAGGGTAGTGAACCATTTTAGTCACAAGGGCAGTGGCTGAAGATCAAGGAGCG
GGCAGTGAACTCTCCTGAATCTTCGCCTGCTTCTTCATTCTCCTTCGTTTAGCTAATAGAATAACTGCTG
AGTTGTGAACAGTAAGGTGTATGTGAGGTGCTCGAAAACAAGGTTTCAGGTGACGCCCCCAGAATAAAAT
TTGGACGGGGGGTTCAGTGGTGGCATTGTGCTATGACACCAATATAACCCTCACAAACCCCTTGGGCAAT
AAATACTAGTGTAGGAATGAAACATTCTGAATATCTTTAACAATAGAAATCCATGGGGTGGGGACAAGCC
GTAAAGACTGGATGTCCATCTCACACGAATTTATGGCTATGGGCAACACATAATCCTAGTGCAATATGAT
ACTGGGGTTATTAAGATGTGTCCCAGGCAGGGACCAAGACAGGTGAACCATGTTGTTACACTCTATTTGT
AACAAGGGGAAAGAGAGTGGACGCCGACAGCAGCGGACTCCACTGGTTGTCTCTAACACCCCCGAAAATT
AAACGGGGCTCCACGCCAATGGGGCCCATAAACAAAGACAAGTGGCCACTCTTTTTTTTGAAATTGTGGA
GTGGGGGCACGCGTCAGCCCCCACACGCCGCCCTGCGGTTTTGGACTGTAAAATAAGGGTGTAATAACTT
GGCTGATTGTAACCCCGCTAACCACTGCGGTCAAACCACTTGCCCACAAAACCACTAATGGCACCCCGGG
GAATACCTGCATAAGTAGGTGGGCGGGCCAAGATAGGGGCGCGATTGCTGCGATCTGGAGGACAAATTAC
ACACACTTGCGCCTGAGCGCCAAGCACAGGGTTGTTGGTCCTCATATTCACGAGGTCGCTGAGAGCACGG
TGGGCTAATGTTGCCATGGGTAGCATATACTACCCAAATATCTGGATAGCATATGCTATCCTAATCTATA
TCTGGGTAGCATAGGCTATCCTAATCTATATCTGGGTAGCATATGCTATCCTAATCTATATCTGGGTAGT
ATATGCTATCCTAATTTATATCTGGGTAGCATAGGCTATCCTAATCTATATCTGGGTAGCATATGCTATC
CTAATCTATATCTGGGTAGTATATGCTATCCTAATCTGTATCCGGGTAGCATATGCTATCCTAATAGAGA
TTAGGGTAGTATATGCTATCCTAATTTATATCTGGGTAGCATATACTACCCAAATATCTGGATAGCATAT
GCTATCCTAATCTATATCTGGGTAGCATATGCTATCCTAATCTATATCTGGGTAGCATAGGCTATCCTAA
TCTATATCTGGGTAGCATATGCTATCCTAATCTATATCTGGGTAGTATATGCTATCCTAATTTATATCTG
GGTAGCATAGGCTATCCTAATCTATATCTGGGTAGCATATGCTATCCTAATCTATATCTGGGTAGTATAT
GCTATCCTAATCTGTATCCGGGTAGCATATGCTATCCTCATGCATATACAGTCAGCATATGATACCCAGT
AGTAGAGTGGGAGTGCTATCCTTTGCATATGCCGCCACCTCCCAAGGGGGCGTGAATTTTCGCTGCTTGT
CCTTTTCCTGCTGGTTGCTCCCATTCTTAGGTGAATTTAAGGAGGCCAGGCTAAAGCCGTCGCATGTCTG
ATTGCTCACCAGGTAAATGTCGCTAATGTTTTCCAACGCGAGAAGGTGTTGAGCGCGGAGCTGAGTGACG
TGACAACATGGGTATGCCCAATTGCCCCATGTTGGGAGGACGAAAATGGTGACAAGACAGATGGCCAGAA
ATACACCAACAGCACGCATGATGTCTACTGGGGATTTATTCTTTAGTGCGGGGGAATACACGGCTTTTAA
TACGATTGAGGGCGTCTCCTAACAAGTTACATCACTCCTGCCCTTCCTCACCCTCATCTCCATCACCTCC
TTCATCTCCGTCATCTCCGTCATCACCCTCCGCGGCAGCCCCTTCCACCATAGGTGGAAACCAGGGAGGC
AAATCTACTCCATCGTCAAAGCTGCACACAGTCACCCTGATATTGCAGGTAGGAGCGGGCTTTGTCATAA
CAAGGTCCTTAATCGCATCCTTCAAAACCTCAGCAAATATATGAGTTTGTAAAAAGACCATGAAATAACA
GACAATGGACTCCCTTAGCGGGCCAGGTTGTGGGCCGGGTCCAGGGGCCATTCCAAAGGGGAGACGACTC
AATGGTGTAAGACGACATTGTGGAATAGCAAGGGCAGTTCCTCGCCTTAGGTTGTAAAGGGAGGTCTTAC
TACCTCCATATACGAACACACCGGCGACCCAAGTTCCTTCGTCGGTAGTCCTTTCTACGTGACTCCTAGC
CAGGAGAGCTCTTAAACCTTCTGCAATGTTCTCAAATTTCGGGTTGGAACCTCCTTGACCACGATGCTTT
CCAAACCACCCTCCTTTTTTGCGCCTGCCTCCATCACCCTGACCCCGGGGTCCAGTGCTTGGGCCTTCTC
CTGGGTCATCTGCGGGGCCCTGCTCTATCGCTCCCGGGGGCACGTCAGGCTCACCATCTGGGCCACCTTC
TTGGTGGTATTCAAAATAATCGGCTTCCCCTACAGGGTGGAAAAATGGCCTTCTACCTGGAGGGGGCCTG
CGCGGTGGAGACCCGGATGATGATGACTGACTACTGGGACTCCTGGGCCTCTTTTCTCCACGTCCACGAC
CTCTCCCCCTGGCTCTTTCACGACTTCCCCCCCTGGCTCTTTCACGTCCTCTACCCCGGCGGCCTCCACT
ACCTCCTCGACCCCGGCCTCCACTACCTCCTCGACCCCGGCCTCCACTGCCTCCTCGACCCCGGCCTCCA
CCTCCTGCTCCTGCCCCTCCTGCTCCTGCCCCTCCTCCTGCTCCTGCCCCTCCTGCCCCTCCTGCTCCTG
CCCCTCCTGCCCCTCCTGCTCCTGCCCCTCCTGCCCCTCCTGCTCCTGCCCCTCCTGCCCCTCCTCCTGC
TCCTGCCCCTCCTGCCCCTCCTCCTGCTCCTGCCCCTCCTGCCCCTCCTGCTCCTGCCCCTCCTGCCCCT
CCTGCTCCTGCCCCTCCTGCCCCTCCTGCTCCTGCCCCTCCTGCTCCTGCCCCTCCTGCTCCTGCCCCTC
CTGCTCCTGCCCCTCCTGCCCCTCCTGCCCCTCCTCCTGCTCCTGCCCCTCCTGCTCCTGCCCCTCCTGC
CCCTCCTGCCCCTCCTGCTCCTGCCCCTCCTCCTGCTCCTGCCCCTCCTGCCCCTCCTGCCCCTCCTCCT
GCTCCTGCCCCTCCTGCCCCTCCTCCTGCTCCTGCCCCTCCTCCTGCTCCTGCCCCTCCTGCCCCTCCTG
CCCCTCCTCCTGCTCCTGCCCCTCCTGCCCCTCCTCCTGCTCCTGCCCCTCCTCCTGCTCCTGCCCCTCC
TGCCCCTCCTGCCCCTCCTCCTGCTCCTGCCCCTCCTCCTGCTCCTGCCCCTCCTGCCCCTCCTGCCCCT
CCTGCCCCTCCTCCTGCTCCTGCCCCTCCTCCTGCTCCTGCCCCTCCTGCTCCTGCCCCTCCCGCTCCTG
CTCCTGCTCCTGTTCCACCGTGGGTCCCTTTGCAGCCAATGCAACTTGGACGTTTTTGGGGTCTCCGGAC
ACCATCTCTATGTCTTGGCCCTGATCCTGAGCCGCCCGGGGCTCCTGGTCTTCCGCCTCCTCGTCCTCGT
CCTCTTCCCCGTCCTCGTCCATGGTTATCACCCCCTCTTCTTTGAGGTCCACTGCCGCCGGAGCCTTCTG
GTCCAGATGTGTCTCCCTTCTCTCCTAGGCCATTTCCAGGTCCTGTACCTGGCCCCTCGTCAGACATGAT
TCACACTAAAAGAGATCAATAGACATCTTTATTAGACGACGCTCAGTGAATACAGGGAGTGCAGACTCCT
GCCCCCTCCAACAGCCCCCCCACCCTCATCCCCTTCATGGTCGCTGTCAGACAGATCCAGGTCTGAAAAT
TCCCCATCCTCCGAACCATCCTCGTCCTCATCACCAATTACTCGCAGCCCGGAAAACTCCCGCTGAACAT
CCTCAAGATTTGCGTCCTGAGCCTCAAGCCAGGCCTCAAATTCCTCGTCCCCCTTTTTGCTGGACGGTAG
GGATGGGGATTCTCGGGACCCCTCCTCTTCCTCTTCAAGGTCACCAGACAGAGATGCTACTGGGGCAACG
GAAGAAAAGCTGGGTGCGGCCTGTGAGGATCAGCTTATCGATGATAAGCTGTCAAACATGAGAATTCTTG
AAGACGAAAGGGCCTCGTGATACGCCTATTTTTATAGGTTAATGTCATGATAATAATGGTTTCTTAGACG
TCAGGTGGCACTTTTCGGGGAAATGTGCGCGGAACCCCTATTTGTTTATTTTTCTAAATACATTCAAATA
TGTATCCGCTCATGAGACAATAACCCTGATAAATGCTTCAATAATATTGAAAAAGGAAGAGTATGAGTAT
TCAACATTTCCGTGTCGCCCTTATTCCCTTTTTTGCGGCATTTTGCCTTCCTGTTTTTGCTCACCCAGAA
ACGCTGGTGAAAGTAAAAGATGCTGAAGATCAGTTGGGTGCACGAGTGGGTTACATCGAACTGGATCTCA
ACAGCGGTAAGATCCTTGAGAGTTTTCGCCCCGAAGAACGTTTTCCAATGATGAGCACTTTTAAAGTTCT
GCTATGTGGCGCGGTATTATCCCGTGTTGACGCCGGGCAAGAGCAACTCGGTCGCCGCATACACTATTCT
CAGAATGACTTGGTTGAGTACTCACCAGTCACAGAAAAGCATCTTACGGATGGCATGACAGTAAGAGAAT
TATGCAGTGCTGCCATAACCATGAGTGATAACACTGCGGCCAACTTACTTCTGACAACGATCGGAGGACC
GAAGGAGCTAACCGCTTTTTTGCACAACATGGGGGATCATGTAACTCGCCTTGATCGTTGGGAACCGGAG
CTGAATGAAGCCATACCAAACGACGAGCGTGACACCACGATGCCTGCAGCAATGGCAACAACGTTGCGCA
AACTATTAACTGGCGAACTACTTACTCTAGCTTCCCGGCAACAATTAATAGACTGGATGGAGGCGGATAA
AGTTGCAGGACCACTTCTGCGCTCGGCCCTTCCGGCTGGCTGGTTTATTGCTGATAAATCTGGAGCCGGT
GAGCGTGGGTCTCGCGGTATCATTGCAGCACTGGGGCCAGATGGTAAGCCCTCCCGTATCGTAGTTATCT
ACACGACGGGGAGTCAGGCAACTATGGATGAACGAAATAGACAGATCGCTGAGATAGGTGCCTCACTGAT
TAAGCATTGGTAACTGTCAGACCAAGTTTACTCATATATACTTTAGATTGATTTAAAACTTCATTTTTAA
TTTAAAAGGATCTAGGTGAAGATCCTTTTTGATAATCTCATGACCAAAATCCCTTAACGTGAGTTTTCGT
TCCACTGAGCGTCAGACCCCGTAGAAAAGATCAAAGGATCTTCTTGAGATCCTTTTTTTCTGCGCGTAAT
CTGCTGCTTGCAAACAAAAAAACCACCGCTACCAGCGGTGGTTTGTTTGCCGGATCAAGAGCTACCAACT
CTTTTTCCGAAGGTAACTGGCTTCAGCAGAGCGCAGATACCAAATACTGTCCTTCTAGTGTAGCCGTAGT
TAGGCCACCACTTCAAGAACTCTGTAGCACCGCCTACATACCTCGCTCTGCTAATCCTGTTACCAGTGGC
TGCTGCCAGTGGCGATAAGTCGTGTCTTACCGGGTTGGACTCAAGACGATAGTTACCGGATAAGGCGCAG
CGGTCGGGCTGAACGGGGGGTTCGTGCACACAGCCCAGCTTGGAGCGAACGACCTACACCGAACTGAGAT
ACCTACAGCGTGAGCTATGAGAAAGCGCCACGCTTCCCGAAGGGAGAAAGGCGGACAGGTATCCGGTAAG
CGGCAGGGTCGGAACAGGAGAGCGCACGAGGGAGCTTCCAGGGGGAAACGCCTGGTATCTTTATAGTCCT
GTCGGGTTTCGCCACCTCTGACTTGAGCGTCGATTTTTGTGATGCTCGTCAGGGGGGCGGAGCCTATGGA
AAAACGCCAGCAACGCGGCCTTTTTACGGTTCCTGGCCTTTTGCTGGCCTTGAAGCTGTCCCTGATGGTC
GTCATCTACCTGCCTGGACAGCATGGCCTGCAACGCGGGCATCCCGATGCCGCCGGAAGCGAGAAGAATC
ATAATGGGGAAGGCCATCCAGCCTCGCGTCGACGTTTATCTTATCAATTCTGTGCCTCCGGGAGCAGGGT
AGGGCTGTGGATTTCTTCTTCTTCCTCTCGAAAGTAGGTTGGCTTTCCCTGTGCACTAGGGCCCTGCTGG
GCCTTCAGCGGACATGAGGCTACCATATGGCTGATGCTCTGGCAGAAGTGGCACTTCTTGGGCTGGGGTG
GCAGCTTGCATTCCTTGGCATGATGATCTAGACCTCCACAGTTGTAGCACCTGTCTCCTTTTGATCTGCG
CTTCTGCATGCTCTTTCCTTTTGGCCGCCTCTCACTCCCAATACAGAATACTCCACCAGGTCCGGTGACA
CGGATGGATTCCAGACCCTTGGCTGACTTCTTAAAGGTGAACTCCACTGCCTCACCCTCCTTCAAGCTCC
GGAACCCTTCCATGTGCAGCTTACTCTGGTGCACAAAGACATCCACTGGGGGGTCGAGCGCGACCCCGGC
GCGGGCGGTCATGGACAGGAAGCCGAACCCCATGCGCACGTTGAACCACTTACAGATGCCCGCACCGTGC
AGCAGCTGAGGCTCGTCCGCCGCCCGGGCCGCGTCCTCCGGCGCCTCCTCGGGCGCCTCTTCTGCCGCCT
TGGCGCAGCCACCTGCAAACTGCTGGTTGGACACGGAGCCCATGGGCCCTGGGTTGGACTCCACGTCTCC
CGCCAACTTGAGAAGGTCAAAATTCAAAGTCTGTTTCACGCCACTTCCCACGTCTTCAGGTTGCATGTTC
ATGGAGTAGTTTAGGAATAAATCCATGGTTTGTGGAGTACTAAAATACCTAGTGGTCTGCTGTATTACAT
TAAGGCCTTCCCCAGCAGCTTCCAAGGCAGCCTCCAAGTCACTGGCAGGAGAATTTGGCTGGAACTGCAT
GCAGGACTGCAGAGATTCCTCTCCACAGTTATAGAAGGGACTGTTCCAGGCCTGATTGTTCCAGGATTGG
GTGCACCAGGTCTGAGTGTTCCAGGAGTGGTTGCTCCAGGACTGGATGTTCTGGGTCTGGTTGCTCCAGG
TTGAATTGTTCCAGGTCTGGTTGCTCCACATTGGAAGGTTCCCAGTCGGGTTCACCAGGCATCCCTGGTG
GTAGGAAGAGTAAAGGCTGGGGTAGGTAGGTGCTGAGGCCTTCTGCGTCACACCATTGCTATTCTTCGGC
CAGTTGTTTTTCTGCCACCTCTTAGATTTCATTCTCTGGTTCTGGAACCAGGTCTTCACCTGTTTGTAGC
TGAGGTTCAGGATGTTGGAGAGTTCTTGCATCTGCTGGAGGCTGAGGTATTTCTGTCTCTGAAATCTATC
ATTGAGTACACACAGCTGGGTGGAAGAGAACACAGTTCTGGTCTTCTGTTTCTTGACCGGGACCTTGTCT
TCCTTTTTTGCGACACTCTTCTCTGCAGAAGTGGGTTGTTTGCCTTTGGGACTGGTGGAAGAATCAGGGC
TGTCCTGAATAAGCAGATCCATGGAGGAAGGAAGAGGAGAGACAGTCTCCGTGTGAGGCATCTCAGCAGA
AGACATTTGCAAGGATGGATAGTTTTCTTCAGGCCCACAAATCACAGGCATAGGTGAAGATTCTTTACAG
TCGGATGCTTCAAAGCAAGGCAAGCTTTGGGGACAAGCTGGATCCACACTCATGGTGGCTTAATCGCGAA
TTCTTTGCCAAAATGATGAGACAGCACAATAACCAGCACGTTGCCCAGGAGCTGTAGGAAAAAGAAGAAG
GCATGAACATGGTTAGCAGAGGCTCTAGAGCCGCCGGTCACACGCCAGAAGCCGAACCCCGCCCTGCCCC
GTCCCCCCCGAAGGCAGCCGTCCCCCCGCGGACAGCCCCGAGGCTGGAGAGGGAGAAGGGGACGGCGGCG
CGGCGACGCACGAAGGCCCTCCCCGCCCATTTCCTTCCTGCCGGCGCCGCACCGCTTCGCCCCGCGCCCG
CTAGAGGGGGTGCGGCGGCGCCTCCCAGATTTCGGCTCCGCACAGATTTGGGACAAAGGAAGTCCCTGCG
CCCTCTCGCACGATTACCATAAAAGGCAATGGCTGCGGCTCGCCGCGCCTCGACAGCCGCCGGCGCTCCG
GGGGCCGCCGCGCCCCTCCCCCGAGCCCTCCCCGGCCCGAGGCGGCCCCGCCCCGCCCGGCACCCCCACC
TGCCGCCACCCCCCGCCCGGCACGGCGAGCCCCGCGCCACGCCCCGTACGGAGCCCCGCACCCGAAGCCG
GGCCGTGCTCAGCAACTCGGGGAGGGGGGTGCAGGGGGGGTTGCAGCCCGACCGACGCGCCCACACCCCC
TGCTCACCCCCCCACGCACACACCCCGCACGCAGCCTTTGTTCCCCTCGCAGCCCCCCCCGCACCGCGGG
GCACCGCCCCCGGCCGCGCTCCCCTCGCGCACACTGCGGAGCGCACAAAGCCCCGCGCCGCGCCCGCAGC
GCTCACAGCCGCCGGGCAGCGCGGAGCCGCACGCGGCGCTCCCCACGCACACACACACGCACGCACCCCC
CGAGCCGCTCCCCCCGCACAAAGGGCCCTCCCGGAGCCCCTCAAGGCTTTCACGCAGCCACAGAAAAGAA
ACAAGCCGTCATTAAACCAAGCGCTAATTACAGCCCGGAGGAGAAGGGCCGTCCCGCCCGCTCACCTGTG
GGAGTAACGCGGTCAGTCAGAGCCGGGGCGGGCGGCGCGAGGCGGCGGCGGAGCGGGGCACGGGGCGAAG
GCAGCGCGCAGCGACTCCCGCCCGCCGCGCGCTTCGCTTTTTATAGGGCCGCCGCCGCCGCCGCCTCGCC
ATAAAAGGAAACTTTCGGAGCGCGCCGCTCTGATTGGCTGCCGCCGCACCTCTCCGCCTCGCCCCGCCCC
GCCCCTCGCCCCGCCCCGCCCCGCCTGGCGCGCGCCCCCCCCCCCCCCCCGCCCCCATCGCTGCACAAAA
TAATTAAAAAATAAATAAATACAAAATTGGGGGTGGGGAGGGGGGGGGAGATGGGGAGAGTGAAGCAGAA
CGTGGGGCTCACCTCGACCATGGTAATAGCGATGACTAATACGTAGATGTACTGCCAAGTAGGAAAGTCC
CATAAGGTCATGTACTGGGCATAATGCCAGGCGGGCCATTTACCGTCATTGACGTCAATAGGGGGCGTAC
TTGGCATATGATACACTTGATGTACTGCCAAGTGGGCAGTTTACCGTAAATACTCCACCCATTGACGTCA
ATGGAAAGTCCCTATTGGCGTTACTATGGGAACATACGTCATTATTGACGTCAATGGGCGGGGGTCGTTG
GGCGGTCAGCCAGGCGGGCCATTTACCGTAAGTTATGTAACGC
